# Supplementary material for: Degradation of PET Plastics by Wastewater Bacteria Engineered via Conjugation
Source: bioRxiv preprint, doi:10.1101/2024.02.07.579132, version 1 (2024-02-08)
Supplement: Supplementary Data 4 [file 579132_file07.txt]

LOCUS       pFAST-PETase-cis       58178 bp ds-DNA     circular     17-JAN-2024
DEFINITION  .
COMMENT     Imported using the Genbank importer. File name:
            pta_mob_sequence2.gbk
FEATURES             Location/Qualifiers
     gene            187..720
                     /label="Gentamicin-3-N-acetyltransferase gene"
                     /ApEinfo_revcolor="#f58a5e"
                     /ApEinfo_fwdcolor="#f58a5e"
     gene            1243..1869
                     /label="klcB gene"
                     /ApEinfo_revcolor="#b1ff67"
                     /ApEinfo_fwdcolor="#b1ff67"
     gene            1892..2149
                     /label="korC gene"
                     /ApEinfo_revcolor="#b7e6d7"
                     /ApEinfo_fwdcolor="#b7e6d7"
     gene            2375..2608
                     /label="kleA gene"
                     /ApEinfo_revcolor="#f58a5e"
                     /ApEinfo_fwdcolor="#f58a5e"
     gene            2657..2872
                     /label="kleB gene"
                     /ApEinfo_revcolor="#b7e6d7"
                     /ApEinfo_fwdcolor="#b7e6d7"
     gene            3025..3255
                     /label="kleC gene"
                     /ApEinfo_revcolor="#faac61"
                     /ApEinfo_fwdcolor="#faac61"
     gene            3271..3489
                     /label="kleD gene"
                     /ApEinfo_revcolor="#ff9ccd"
                     /ApEinfo_fwdcolor="#ff9ccd"
     gene            3601..3924
                     /label="kleE gene"
                     /ApEinfo_revcolor="#f8d3a9"
                     /ApEinfo_fwdcolor="#f8d3a9"
     gene            3952..4266
                     /label="kleF1 gene"
                     /ApEinfo_revcolor="#b1ff67"
                     /ApEinfo_fwdcolor="#b1ff67"
     gene            4389..5162
                     /label="klaA gene"
                     /ApEinfo_revcolor="#9eafd2"
                     /ApEinfo_fwdcolor="#9eafd2"
     gene            5180..6316
                     /label="klaB gene"
                     /ApEinfo_revcolor="#c6c9d1"
                     /ApEinfo_fwdcolor="#c6c9d1"
     gene            6313..7266
                     /label="klaC gene"
                     /ApEinfo_revcolor="#d59687"
                     /ApEinfo_fwdcolor="#d59687"
     gene            7427..8521
                     /label="incC gene"
                     /ApEinfo_revcolor="#9eafd2"
                     /ApEinfo_fwdcolor="#9eafd2"
     gene            7440..7745
                     /label="korA gene"
                     /ApEinfo_revcolor="#f8d3a9"
                     /ApEinfo_fwdcolor="#f8d3a9"
     gene            7742..8521
                     /label="incC2 gene"
                     /ApEinfo_revcolor="#84b0dc"
                     /ApEinfo_fwdcolor="#84b0dc"
     gene            8518..9594
                     /label="korB gene"
                     /ApEinfo_revcolor="#75c6a9"
                     /ApEinfo_fwdcolor="#75c6a9"
     gene            9665..10168
                     /label="korF gene"
                     /ApEinfo_revcolor="#ff9ccd"
                     /ApEinfo_fwdcolor="#ff9ccd"
     gene            10178..10705
                     /label="korG gene"
                     /ApEinfo_revcolor="#85dae9"
                     /ApEinfo_fwdcolor="#85dae9"
     gene            10891..11817
                     /label="kfrA gene"
                     /ApEinfo_revcolor="#ff9ccd"
                     /ApEinfo_fwdcolor="#ff9ccd"
     gene            11975..12322
                     /label="kfrB gene"
                     /ApEinfo_revcolor="#c6c9d1"
                     /ApEinfo_fwdcolor="#c6c9d1"
     gene            12351..13697
                     /label="kfrC gene"
                     /ApEinfo_revcolor="#84b0dc"
                     /ApEinfo_fwdcolor="#84b0dc"
     gene            13750..14187
                     /label="traM gene"
                     /ApEinfo_revcolor="#faac61"
                     /ApEinfo_fwdcolor="#faac61"
     gene            14184..14909
                     /label="traL gene"
                     /ApEinfo_revcolor="#d59687"
                     /ApEinfo_fwdcolor="#d59687"
     gene            14909..15313
                     /label="traK gene"
                     /ApEinfo_revcolor="#d59687"
                     /ApEinfo_fwdcolor="#d59687"
     gene            15551..15922
                     /label="traJ gene"
                     /ApEinfo_revcolor="#d59687"
                     /ApEinfo_fwdcolor="#d59687"
     gene            15957..18155
                     /label="traI gene"
                     /ApEinfo_revcolor="#c7b0e3"
                     /ApEinfo_fwdcolor="#c7b0e3"
     gene            17497..17856
                     /label="traH gene"
                     /ApEinfo_revcolor="#84b0dc"
                     /ApEinfo_fwdcolor="#84b0dc"
     gene            18152..20059
                     /label="traG gene"
                     /ApEinfo_revcolor="#d59687"
                     /ApEinfo_fwdcolor="#d59687"
     gene            20056..20589
                     /label="traF gene"
                     /ApEinfo_revcolor="#f8d3a9"
                     /ApEinfo_fwdcolor="#f8d3a9"
     gene            20604..22817
                     /label="traE gene"
                     /ApEinfo_revcolor="#f8d3a9"
                     /ApEinfo_fwdcolor="#f8d3a9"
     gene            22823..23086
                     /label="traD gene"
                     /ApEinfo_revcolor="#85dae9"
                     /ApEinfo_fwdcolor="#85dae9"
     gene            23093..26278
                     /label="traC1 gene"
                     /ApEinfo_revcolor="#c7b0e3"
                     /ApEinfo_fwdcolor="#c7b0e3"
     gene            24038..26278
                     /label="traC2 gene"
                     /ApEinfo_revcolor="#ff9ccd"
                     /ApEinfo_fwdcolor="#ff9ccd"
     gene            26294..26734
                     /label="traB gene"
                     /ApEinfo_revcolor="#c6c9d1"
                     /ApEinfo_fwdcolor="#c6c9d1"
     gene            26742..27032
                     /label="traA gene"
                     /ApEinfo_revcolor="#f8d3a9"
                     /ApEinfo_fwdcolor="#f8d3a9"
     gene            27399..27692
                     /label="putative_ORF gene"
                     /ApEinfo_revcolor="#84b0dc"
                     /ApEinfo_fwdcolor="#84b0dc"
     gene            27823..28620
                     /label="istB gene"
                     /ApEinfo_revcolor="#f58a5e"
                     /ApEinfo_fwdcolor="#f58a5e"
     gene            28620..29792
                     /label="istA1 gene"
                     /ApEinfo_revcolor="#b4abac"
                     /ApEinfo_fwdcolor="#b4abac"
     gene            29879..30382
                     /label="putative ORF gene"
                     /ApEinfo_revcolor="#ff9ccd"
                     /ApEinfo_fwdcolor="#ff9ccd"
     gene            30421..30732
                     /label="parE gene"
                     /ApEinfo_revcolor="#75c6a9"
                     /ApEinfo_fwdcolor="#75c6a9"
     gene            30729..30980
                     /label="parD gene"
                     /ApEinfo_revcolor="#b4abac"
                     /ApEinfo_fwdcolor="#b4abac"
     gene            31109..31954
                     /label="parB gene"
                     /ApEinfo_revcolor="#b1ff67"
                     /ApEinfo_fwdcolor="#b1ff67"
     gene            31131..31424
                     /label="parC gene"
                     /ApEinfo_revcolor="#b4abac"
                     /ApEinfo_fwdcolor="#b4abac"
     gene            31915..32574
                     /label="parA1 gene"
                     /ApEinfo_revcolor="#d6b295"
                     /ApEinfo_fwdcolor="#d6b295"
     gene            32598..33260
                     /label="upf32.8 gene"
                     /ApEinfo_revcolor="#84b0dc"
                     /ApEinfo_fwdcolor="#84b0dc"
     gene            33296..33991
                     /label="fiwA gene"
                     /ApEinfo_revcolor="#ff9ccd"
                     /ApEinfo_fwdcolor="#ff9ccd"
     gene            34006..34425
                     /label="upf31.7 gene"
                     /ApEinfo_revcolor="#85dae9"
                     /ApEinfo_fwdcolor="#85dae9"
     gene            34442..35176
                     /label="trbP gene"
                     /ApEinfo_revcolor="#b1ff67"
                     /ApEinfo_fwdcolor="#b1ff67"
     gene            35213..35476
                     /label="trbO gene"
                     /ApEinfo_revcolor="#faac61"
                     /ApEinfo_fwdcolor="#faac61"
     gene            35507..36211
                     /label="trbN gene"
                     /ApEinfo_revcolor="#b4abac"
                     /ApEinfo_fwdcolor="#b4abac"
     gene            36227..36826
                     /label="trbM gene"
                     /ApEinfo_revcolor="#c7b0e3"
                     /ApEinfo_fwdcolor="#c7b0e3"
     gene            36850..38436
                     /label="trbL gene"
                     /ApEinfo_revcolor="#75c6a9"
                     /ApEinfo_fwdcolor="#75c6a9"
     gene            38443..38652
                     /label="trbK gene"
                     /ApEinfo_revcolor="#d59687"
                     /ApEinfo_fwdcolor="#d59687"
     gene            38664..39440
                     /label="trbJ gene"
                     /ApEinfo_revcolor="#9eafd2"
                     /ApEinfo_fwdcolor="#9eafd2"
     gene            39457..40848
                     /label="trbI gene"
                     /ApEinfo_revcolor="#faac61"
                     /ApEinfo_fwdcolor="#faac61"
     gene            40853..41335
                     /label="trbH gene"
                     /ApEinfo_revcolor="#b4abac"
                     /ApEinfo_fwdcolor="#b4abac"
     gene            41339..42232
                     /label="trbG gene"
                     /ApEinfo_revcolor="#d59687"
                     /ApEinfo_fwdcolor="#d59687"
     gene            42244..43002
                     /label="trbF gene"
                     /ApEinfo_revcolor="#84b0dc"
                     /ApEinfo_fwdcolor="#84b0dc"
     gene            42999..45557
                     /label="trbE gene"
                     /ApEinfo_revcolor="#b4abac"
                     /ApEinfo_fwdcolor="#b4abac"
     gene            45554..45865
                     /label="trbD gene"
                     /ApEinfo_revcolor="#f8d3a9"
                     /ApEinfo_fwdcolor="#f8d3a9"
     gene            45868..46305
                     /label="trbC gene"
                     /ApEinfo_revcolor="#c7b0e3"
                     /ApEinfo_fwdcolor="#c7b0e3"
     gene            46318..47214
                     /label="trbB gene"
                     /ApEinfo_revcolor="#84b0dc"
                     /ApEinfo_fwdcolor="#84b0dc"
     gene            47548..47859
                     /label="trbA gene"
                     /ApEinfo_revcolor="#f8d3a9"
                     /ApEinfo_fwdcolor="#f8d3a9"
     gene            48034..48384
                     /label="ssb gene"
                     /ApEinfo_revcolor="#faac61"
                     /ApEinfo_fwdcolor="#faac61"
     gene            48433..49581
                     /label="trfA1 gene"
                     /ApEinfo_revcolor="#84b0dc"
                     /ApEinfo_fwdcolor="#84b0dc"
     gene            48724..49581
                     /label="trfA2 gene"
                     /ApEinfo_revcolor="#84b0dc"
                     /ApEinfo_fwdcolor="#84b0dc"
     misc_feature    50734..50791
                     /label="DE-3425"
                     /ApEinfo_revcolor="#c6c9d1"
                     /ApEinfo_fwdcolor="#c6c9d1"
     misc_feature    complement(50792..50851)
                     /label="DE-3424"
                     /ApEinfo_revcolor="#c6c9d1"
                     /ApEinfo_fwdcolor="#c6c9d1"
     rep_origin      51889..52659
                     /label="pBBR1 oriV rep_origin"
                     /ApEinfo_revcolor="#faac61"
                     /ApEinfo_fwdcolor="#faac61"
     primer_bind     complement(52698..52717)
                     /label="pBR322ori-F"
                     /ApEinfo_revcolor="#84b0dc"
                     /ApEinfo_fwdcolor="#84b0dc"
     misc_feature    53388..54158
                     /label="OriT"
                     /ApEinfo_revcolor="#f8d3a9"
                     /ApEinfo_fwdcolor="#f8d3a9"
     CDS             complement(54254..55183)
                     /label="araC"
                     /ApEinfo_revcolor="#ff9ccd"
                     /ApEinfo_fwdcolor="#ff9ccd"
     misc_feature    55161..55463
                     /label="pBAD promoter"
                     /ApEinfo_revcolor="#d6b295"
                     /ApEinfo_fwdcolor="#d6b295"
     CDS             55484..56353
                     /label="Translation 3817-4686"
                     /ApEinfo_revcolor="#84b0dc"
                     /ApEinfo_fwdcolor="#84b0dc"
                     /translation="TEEILHMSHILRAAVLAAMLLPLPSMAQTNPYARGPNPTAASLEASAGPFTVRSFTVSRPSGYGAGTVYYPTNAGGTVGAIAIVPGYTARQSSIKWWGPRLASHGFVVITIDTNSTLDQPESRSSQQMAALRQVASLNGTSSSPIYGKVDTARMGVMGWSMGGGGSLISAANNPSLKAAAPQAPWHSSTNFSSVTVPTLIFACENDSIAPVNSSALPIYDSMSQNAKQFLEIKGGSHSCANSGNSNQALIGKKGVAWMKRFMDNDTRYSTFACENPNSTAVSDFRTANCS"
     misc_feature    55486..55493
                     /label="RBS"
                     /ApEinfo_revcolor="#d6b295"
                     /ApEinfo_fwdcolor="#d6b295"
                     /ApEinfo_revcolor="#d6b295"
     RBS             55488..55493
                     /label="efficient ribosome binding site from bacteriophage T7 gene 10 (Olins and Rangwala, 1989)"
                     /ApEinfo_revcolor="#84b0dc"
                     /ApEinfo_fwdcolor="#84b0dc"
                     /ApEinfo_revcolor="#84b0dc"
     misc_feature    55489..55492
                     /label="SD"
                     /ApEinfo_revcolor="#75c6a9"
                     /ApEinfo_fwdcolor="#75c6a9"
                     /ApEinfo_revcolor="#75c6a9"
     misc_feature    55502..55564
                     /label="SP-maltotetraose-forming amylase precursor (EC 3.2.1.60) [Pseudomonas stutzeri]"
                     /ApEinfo_revcolor="#f8d3a9"
                     /ApEinfo_fwdcolor="#f8d3a9"
                     /ApEinfo_revcolor="#f8d3a9"
     misc_feature    55545..55577
                     /label="GS_P2_BBC_rev"
                     /ApEinfo_revcolor="#85dae9"
                     /ApEinfo_fwdcolor="#85dae9"
                     /ApEinfo_revcolor="#85dae9"
     misc_feature    55565..56353
                     /label="FAST-PETase"
                     /ApEinfo_revcolor="#d59687"
                     /ApEinfo_fwdcolor="#d59687"
                     /ApEinfo_revcolor="#d59687"
     misc_feature    55633..55650
                     /label="F3"
                     /ApEinfo_revcolor="#f58a5e"
                     /ApEinfo_fwdcolor="#f58a5e"
                     /ApEinfo_revcolor="#f58a5e"
     misc_feature    55696..55713
                     /label="R4"
                     /ApEinfo_revcolor="#85dae9"
                     /ApEinfo_fwdcolor="#85dae9"
                     /ApEinfo_revcolor="#85dae9"
     seq. primer     55812..55831
                     /label="PETase Seq. Primer 2"
                     /ApEinfo_revcolor="#ff9ccd"
                     /ApEinfo_fwdcolor="#ff9ccd"
                     /note="CAATTGACACAAATTCCACG"
     misc_feature    55844..55846
                     /label="S121E"
                     /ApEinfo_revcolor="#b4abac"
                     /ApEinfo_fwdcolor="#b4abac"
                     /ApEinfo_revcolor="#b4abac"
     misc_feature    56039..56041
                     /label="D186H"
                     /ApEinfo_revcolor="#75c6a9"
                     /ApEinfo_fwdcolor="#75c6a9"
                     /ApEinfo_revcolor="#75c6a9"
     misc_feature    56121..56142
                     /label="QSM16-RV"
                     /ApEinfo_revcolor="#b4abac"
                     /ApEinfo_fwdcolor="#b4abac"
                     /ApEinfo_revcolor="#b4abac"
     misc_feature    56143..56165
                     /label="QSM16-FW"
                     /ApEinfo_revcolor="#f58a5e"
                     /ApEinfo_fwdcolor="#f58a5e"
                     /ApEinfo_revcolor="#f58a5e"
     misc_feature    56153..56155
                     /label="R224Q"
                     /ApEinfo_revcolor="#ffef86"
                     /ApEinfo_fwdcolor="#ffef86"
                     /ApEinfo_revcolor="#ffef86"
     seq. primer     56163..56184
                     /label="PETase Seq, Primer 3"
                     /ApEinfo_revcolor="#ff9ccd"
                     /ApEinfo_fwdcolor="#ff9ccd"
                     /note="AGCAGTTTCTCGAAATTAAGGG"
     misc_feature    56180..56182
                     /label="N233K"
                     /ApEinfo_revcolor="#f58a5e"
                     /ApEinfo_fwdcolor="#f58a5e"
                     /ApEinfo_revcolor="#f58a5e"
     misc_feature    56321..56323
                     /label="R280A"
                     /ApEinfo_revcolor="#b7e6d7"
                     /ApEinfo_fwdcolor="#b7e6d7"
                     /ApEinfo_revcolor="#b7e6d7"
     misc_feature    56335..56367
                     /label="GS_P2_BBA_fwd"
                     /ApEinfo_revcolor="#d6b295"
                     /ApEinfo_fwdcolor="#d6b295"
                     /ApEinfo_revcolor="#d6b295"
     misc_feature    56354..56362
                     /label="F13"
                     /ApEinfo_revcolor="#faac61"
                     /ApEinfo_fwdcolor="#faac61"
                     /ApEinfo_revcolor="#faac61"
     CDS             56354..56386
                     /label="Translation 4687-4719"
                     /ApEinfo_revcolor="#84b0dc"
                     /ApEinfo_fwdcolor="#84b0dc"
                     /translation="LEHHHHHH*IR"
     CDS             56360..56377
                     /label="6xHis affinity tag"
                     /ApEinfo_revcolor="#c7b0e3"
                     /ApEinfo_fwdcolor="#c7b0e3"
                     /ApEinfo_revcolor="#c7b0e3"
                     /translation="HHHHHH"
     promoter        56402..56506
                     /label="AmpR promoter"
                     /ApEinfo_revcolor="#ffef86"
                     /ApEinfo_fwdcolor="#ffef86"
                     /gene="bla"
     CDS             56507..57367
                     /label="AmpR"
                     /ApEinfo_revcolor="#84b0dc"
                     /ApEinfo_fwdcolor="#84b0dc"
                     /note="confers resistance to ampicillin, carbenicillin, andrelated antibiotics"
                     /gene="bla"
                     /product="beta-lactamase"
                     /translation="MSIQHFRVALIPFFAAFCLPVFAHPETLVKVKDAEDQLGARVGYIELDLNSGKILESFRPEERFPMMSTFKVLLCGAVLSRIDAGQEQLGRRIHYSQNDLVEYSPVTEKHLTDGMTVRELCSAAITMSDNTAANLLLTTIGGPKELTAFLHNMGDHVTRLDRWEPELNEAIPNDERDTTMPVAMATTLRKLLTGELLTLASRQQLIDWMEADKVAGPLLRSALPAGWFIADKSGAGERGSRGIIAALGPDGKPSRIVVIYTTGSQATMDERNRQIAEIGASLIKHW*"
     primer_bind     complement(56725..56744)
                     /label="Amp-R"
                     /ApEinfo_revcolor="#84b0dc"
                     /ApEinfo_fwdcolor="#84b0dc"
                     /note="Ampicillin resistance gene, reverse primer"
     promoter        57373..57418
                     /label="pBs promoter"
                     /ApEinfo_revcolor="#ff9ccd"
                     /ApEinfo_fwdcolor="#ff9ccd"
     Strong RBS      57440..57451
                     /label="RBS"
                     /ApEinfo_revcolor="#ffef86"
                     /ApEinfo_fwdcolor="#ffef86"
     misc_feature    57458..58168
                     /label="mCherry"
                     /ApEinfo_revcolor="#f58a5e"
                     /ApEinfo_fwdcolor="#f58a5e"
ORIGIN
        1 aatgcaagta gcgtatgcgc tcacgcaact ggtccagaac cttgaccgaa cgCAGCGGTG
       61 GTAACGGCGC AGTGGCGGTT TTCATGGCTT GTTATGACTG TTTTTTTGTA CAGTCTATGC
      121 CTCGGGCATC CAAGCAGCAA GCGCGTTACG CCGTGGGTCG ATGTTTGATG TTATGGAGCA
      181 GCAACGATGT TACGCAGCAG CAACGATGTT ACGCAGCAGG GCAGTCGCCC TAAAACAAAG
      241 TTAGGTGGCT CAAGTATGGG CATCATTCGC ACATGTAGGC TCGGCCCTGA CCAAGTCAAA
      301 TCCATGCGGG CTGCTCTTGA TCTTTTCGGT CGTGAGTTCG GAGACGTAGC CACCTACTCC
      361 CAACATCAGC CGGACTCCGA TTACCTCGGG AACTTGCTCC GTAGTAAGAC ATTCATCGCG
      421 CTTGCTGCCT TCGACCAAGA AGCGGTTGTT GGCGCTCTCG CGGCTTACGT TCTGCCCAAG
      481 TTTGAGCAGC CGCGTAGTGA GATCTATATC TATGATCTCG CAGTCTCCGG AGAGCACCGG
      541 AGGCAGGGCA TTGCCACCGC GCTCATCAAT CTCCTCAAGC ATGAGGCCAA CGCGCTTGGT
      601 GCTTATGTGA TCTACGTGCA AGCAGATTAC GGTGACGATC CCGCAGTGGC TCTCTATACA
      661 AAGTTGGGCA TACGGGAAGA AGTGATGCAC TTTGATATCG ACCCAAGTAC CGCCACCTAA
      721 CAATTCGTTC AAGCCGAGAT CGGCTTCCCG GCCGCGGAGT TGTTCGGTAA ATTGTCACAA
      781 CGCCGCCAGG TGGATTAATA GACTGGATGG AGGCGGATAA AGTTGCAGGA CCACTTCTGC
      841 GCTCGGCCCT TCCGGCTGGC TGGTTTATTG CTGATAAATC TGGAGCCGGT GAGCGTGGAT
      901 CTCGCGGTAT CATTGCAGCA CTGGGGCCAG ATGGTAAGCC CTCCCGTATC GTAGTTATCT
      961 ACACGACGGG GAGTCAGGCA ACTATGGATG AACGAAATAG ACAGATCGCT GAGATAGGTG
     1021 CCTCACTGAT TAAGCATTGG TAACTGTCAG ACCAAGTTTA CTCATATATA CTTTAGATTG
     1081 ATTTAAAACT TCATTTTTAA TTTAAAAGGA TCTAGGTGAA GATCCTTTTT GATAATCTCA
     1141 TGACCAAAAT CCCTTAACGT GAGTTTTCGT TCCACTGAGC GTCAGACCCC TTTTATTTCC
     1201 GAAACGGGCT ATCGGTCCCA TTACGACCAT GCGCGCGGCG GCATGACGGT GGACCAGGTA
     1261 GCGGACGGGG TTTTGCGCGC CCTGTTGCGC TCGCATCGCC GGTATCTGGA CGCCCGCGAC
     1321 CAGGACCGCC TTGCCGACGA GCCACTGCCG GCGTGGCTCG CGGGTATCAC GCCACCGCCG
     1381 CGCCGCGTGC GGGCCGTGGT CGAGGACTGG CGGAAGCCGG ACGAACTGCC GCCGGGCTTC
     1441 GCCTGGGTTG ATGCCGTGCT GCCGGCGCAC CAGGCATTCA TCGCCCGCAA ATGGGCGGCC
     1501 AGCGCCAAGG CGAAGCTCGC GGCCGCGCGT GCGAAAGCTC AGGAGCCGGC CGGGCAGCGC
     1561 AGGGAGCCGG TTACACCGGC CAAGCCGGAG CCGGAGCCGG CCAAGGACGA GGACGCGCCG
     1621 GCGTGGCCGG CGACGTTCTT TCCTGGCCTG CGGTGCGAGA TTGTGAGCGT GCATCACCCG
     1681 GTTTTTGCCA AGGAAATCGG GAAGCACGTC ATCATTACGA AGATCAGTCC CGAAACGCGA
     1741 CAGGTGTGGG CGCACGACGA CAAGCCGCCG CGCTATCGCA TCAATCGCAA CGGTAGAAAG
     1801 GTTTGTGAAT ATGACCCGCG TTGCATCGAG TCGTGCTACG GCTACGACCA ATTGCGGGCC
     1861 GCCATTTGAT AACGATTAGG AGAAAAGCAG CATGAGCGAC GTGAATATCC GGCTTGAGTG
     1921 CCTGCGCCCG GCGGAACGCT GGGTGCAGCC GACCGGCGCA GAAATCCGGG AAGTCTTGCA
     1981 CTTGGCCGGC CTCACCGGCG GACAGGCTGC GCGCATCTTG GGCTTGGGTG CCAAGGGCGA
     2041 CCGCACGGTG CGGCGTTGGG TTGGCGAGGA TTCGCCGATC CCCTATGCCG CCTGGGCGAT
     2101 CCTTTGCGAT CTAGCGGGGA TTGGGGCGAT CTGGAAAGGC CAGGGCTGAC GCCCGCAGGA
     2161 CTTTACGCCA AGGGAGAGGA CTTTAGCGGC TAAAACCGCC AACCCTGATC GTTGCGATAT
     2221 GCTGCCAGCA GCCCGGCCCG CAAGCCGGGT TTTTTCGTGC GCCCGCCGCA AATTGTTTAG
     2281 CTAAATTTCC TTGACTATCT AGGGCATAAT GCCCTAATAT AGCAATCCAA GGCCGGGCAC
     2341 TTCGCCCAGG TCAGCAACCG GAGGATCAAC CCCGATGAAA AGCAAGATCA TGTCTTGGCT
     2401 CGATGAGCTG CCCGGCGCGG CCGCCACGGA TTTTCTGGCC CGTCGTGACC AGATCGCGGC
     2461 GCTGATGGAG CAGGCGGCAG AGCTTACCCG CCAGGCCGAA GAGCTGCGGC ACAAGGCGTA
     2521 CCTGCAAGGT TGCACCCTGG AGGGTGAAGC AAAGGGCCAC TGGTCCACCC AGGAAGTCGA
     2581 ACGCGCGAAG GCTCGCGCAG GCTGGTAACG GAACGAGGCC CGGCTACGGT CGGGCCTCTC
     2641 TCAAGGAGAT AGGGCCATGC CCAACCGCAA GATCGAGATT GTCACCACCA ATTGCCGCCG
     2701 CTGCGGTAAG TCCATTTCGA CCCTTAGCCG CAGCCTGATC GGGGCGGACG CCCTGCGCGA
     2761 AGAGCTGGGC GGTATCTGCG GCGATTGCAT TACGCCGGAG GAACGACAGC GGATCGAGCA
     2821 AGGCACCTTG CTGGCCGCGC TGCGGCAGTG CGCTGCCGCC GGGACAAGCT GATTGCACGC
     2881 CAGGGGAAAG GTGTTTTCAA GCATGACGCC TCGCTGAATC CCCTCAATTG TTTAGCTAAA
     2941 ATTGCTTGAC AAGTTAGGGC ATTATGCCCT ATTCTTGTTT TGAGGCCGGG TAGATTCCCA
     3001 GGTCAATTAC CGGAGGCCAA TCCGATGACC GATAAGTTCA TGCCGTGGAT CGACGAGCTG
     3061 CCGAACGTAG ACCAGGAGCT GGTCGCGCAG CGGAATGCTA TTGCCGAGAA GCAGCGGCGC
     3121 GCTGATGAGC TGATGCACCA GGTCGAGCGC CTGCGCATCG AGGTCATGCG GGAGTCGTCG
     3181 AGGTTGGAGG AACGGGCGAA ACAGCGCTGG ACCTTCAACG AAATCGACTT GGCGAAATTC
     3241 CGGGCCGGTC ACTGACGCCA GGGGATGATG ATGCAAGTAG GAGATAGGGT GAACTGGCAG
     3301 CACACCCCGC GCGGCGGGTA CGGGTATTCC GTTTGTGTTG CTGGCATAGT GACGAAGATC
     3361 GCGGCTAAAC GTGTGCAGAT TCGGGTAGCC GTTCGCAGTG GTAACGAGTG GCAGCAAGTC
     3421 ACCAAGTGGG TCGAGCCGGC CAGGTTGAGC ACCAGGGAAA AGCCGGTTCC CGAGTTGGAC
     3481 GGGGCATAGG GATGACGCCC CGGATTTCTC CGGGGCGCTT GACCTCGATG CTGTCACATC
     3541 ACGGTCTAGG CGCGCGAGCG CTGGACGAAT TGAACACGCA TCGCCGTGGA GGGTCAAGCA
     3601 ATGTCGAAGA TTATCAAGTT CCCAGGCGTG GAAGTGGAGG CCGAGGCCCC TGCCCCGCGC
     3661 GTTGAGGCCC CGAGCAAGGC CCCGCCCCGG TTCACTTTTG CCAAGGGTGT CCAGGCCCTG
     3721 GTCCGCTTTG TATGGGTCGT TACTGTCCTG GTGTGGCCGG TGGCGAAGTG GATCATCTCT
     3781 ATCGACGTTT TCTTTCAGTT CCTGCGGATG CTGTACCACT GGAACACCCT TGGCGTTCAT
     3841 GCCGGCTGGA CGTTCCTGGT GCATTTCGCG GTACTGACCG CACTCACCTA TTTCGTGTCG
     3901 CTCTACAAGC CCAAGGGGCT GTAGAGCGGC CCCTTCAAGG AGCTTTGAGC AATGCCAAGA
     3961 CAGGAACCTA AGCAGCCGGG CTACGTGTGC CCGACGACCG GGCGGGTGGC CGTGCTGGTC
     4021 AAGGACTACG CCGACAGCGA CCTAAACGGC GACGCATCGG CGTACTGGTT CAATCCGGAG
     4081 GCCGAGGGCT GGGGCATGGA CCCTTGGAAA CTGGTCGAAG GCGTGGACCC CCACACGCAA
     4141 GGCTGTTCGA TGGATGTTTG CTTTGCCGAC GGTTCAAGCA AGACGGTCGG GCCGCTGATG
     4201 ACGTTCTTTC TCAGCGCGAA GGATGCTGCG CGCCTAGCGG CGCTCAAGGG GCAACGCCAG
     4261 GAGTGAGCTG GCTTTCTGTA AATGACCTGT CCCCAAATTT TAGCGGCTAA AGGTGTTGAC
     4321 GAGGGATAGA AAGTTTAGCT AAACTTCTTC CATCGAAAAG CAATTAACCC ACCGCGAGGG
     4381 TGTATCGAAT GGAAGAACAA AGCGTGAACA TGGCGCGATT GAAGGGGGAG GTTTTGCCCG
     4441 CCCTCTTCGC GTCGCCGGCG ACGATTGGCG AGTACGGGGC CGGCATCGAC GGGGCGGATT
     4501 CCCTCAACGA GCTGTCGAAT CTGATGGAGC ACGGCGCAGT TGCCGCGCTG GCCGACAAAA
     4561 TCAGCCAGAT CGTGGCGAAG CTGGCCGACG CGGACCCCCG CAAGATCGCG GAAAAGCCTA
     4621 CCTGGTTCGA GAAGATGCTT GGCCGTGAGG TTGAACGCCA GGTGAGGTAT CAGGTCGCCC
     4681 GCAAGACGCT CGACCAGTTG CTGGACGAAG CCGAGGGCGT AGCGCAGCGC GTGCGGGACA
     4741 CGTTGCGCGC CTTGGATGAC ATGCTCAATA CGCATGAGGC CGAGGTAGAC CGGCTCAGAG
     4801 CCTACATTCA AGCCGGGCGC GAGTTCCTGG ACGAGAACCC CGAGGCCGGC GCGGCCAAGG
     4861 CCGGCGTGAT CGAGTTCGAC AAGCCGCGCG AACGCTTCGC GCGCAAGCTC GCCAACCTGG
     4921 CAACCCTCAT GGCGTCCCAT GAAATGAGCG TCACTCAGAT GAAGCTCACG CGGGCGCAGG
     4981 CCGTGGACAT GCTGGACCGC TTCTCTGAAA CGGCATCCGT CCTGGTGCCC GTCTGGCGTC
     5041 AGCACACCCT CGCGCTCATC ACCACCAAGA ACATGAATCC GGCAATGGTC GCCGAGGCGG
     5101 CCAAAGCTCA CCAGGCGCTC ATGCGGAGCC TTTCGCAGAG CCTGGAAGGC ATCAACCAAT
     5161 AACACGGCGG GAGAACCCTA TGAACGCACT GAAAACGACG CACGACGCCA AGGCCCCTAT
     5221 CGTCGCCTTC GACATGACCC CGGCAACCCT GCGCGAGCTG GGCTTGCAGG AAAGCGACGT
     5281 GCCGGAAGTC CATGCGGTCG CGCAGCGGAT CGAGGTCGGC AGTCCGCAGA CCGTTGCCGA
     5341 GTTCGGCCGC GACGTGGCCG AGCACACGTC CCGCTACGCC GATAGCCTGC TGGACCAGGT
     5401 GCGCAACAGC GACCTGGACG AAGCAGGCGA GAAACTGACC CAGGTTGTCG CCAAGGCCCG
     5461 TTCCCTGAAC GTCGGCCCTT TGTCCGACAA CCGTTCCCGC CTGCCCCTGA TTGGCCCGCT
     5521 GATCGACCGC TTCCGCGTCC GTTCGACGGG CTTCATGGCG CGCTTCGACA CGACCCGCGA
     5581 GCAGATCGAA CACCTGGTCA GCGAAGTGCA GACCACCCAG CAAGGCATCG CGCAGCGCAA
     5641 TGCCTCGCTC GACGAAATGT TCGCAGCCGT GCGCGAGGAA CACCGCCTTC TTGGCGTCCA
     5701 CATCGCGGCC GGCAAGGTCC GCCTTGCCGA GCTGCGCGAG CAGGCCGAGG GTCTGCGCGG
     5761 CAATGTCGGG AACGACCCGG GCCGCGTGCA GGAGCTGGCC GACCTCGATG CGATGGTTGC
     5821 CAACCTGGAC AAGCGCATCG GCGACCTGAT CGCCTTGCAA CATTCGGCCA TGCAGAGCCT
     5881 GCCGACCATC CGCATGATCC AGGCCAACAA CCAGATGCTG GTCGATAAAT TCCACACCAT
     5941 CCGCGAAATC ACCGTGCCGG CGTGGAAGCG GCAATTCATG CTGGCCTTGA GCCTCAACGA
     6001 GCAGAAGAAC GCCGTCGAAC TGGCCACGGC CATCGACGAC ACCACCAACG ACCTGATGAA
     6061 GCGCAATGCG GCCCTGCTGC ATCGCACGTC CGTCGAGACG GCGAAGGAGA ACCAACGCCT
     6121 GGTGATCGAC GTGGACACGC TCAAGCAGGT TCAGACGACG CTCATCAAGA CCGTCGAGGA
     6181 CGTTATTCGC ATCCAGCAGG AAGGCGTGCA GAAGCGCAAG GATGCCGAGA AGCAGATCGC
     6241 CGCAATGCGT GGCGATCTTC AAGCCAAGCT GACCCGCCAG CCCGTGCGCG AGCTGGCCCA
     6301 ACAGGAGTCC GTATGAATGC CACAAACACC GATGTTTTCG CCCAGGTAGG CGGCCTCGAG
     6361 GCCCGAGGCG CGAAGATGAA GAAGCGGGGC ACCCGCTTCC TCATCGCGGC GCTGGCAGTC
     6421 CTTGCCATTG CCGGGATCGG GGCAGTAACG GGATGGGCGA TCAGCCCGAG CGCGACGCCC
     6481 GGAAGCATTG ACGTGCCGCA GGTGCTGGCA TCGACATTCA GCGACCAGGT GCCGGGCAGT
     6541 GAGGGCGGCG GCCTGGGTGG CGGCCTGCCC TTCACTTCGG CCGTCGGGGC ATTCACGGAC
     6601 TTCATGGCGG GGCCGGCAAT TTTTACCTTG GGCATTCTTG GCATAGTGGT CGCGGGTGCC
     6661 GTGCTCGTGT TCGGGGGTGA ATTCAGCGGG TTCGTGCGAT CCGTCTGCAT GATGGTGATA
     6721 GCCGTCAGCA TGATTTTCGT GTCGTCGAAC TTGGTGAAGG GCATTCTCGG CGGCGATCAC
     6781 GACGCCGGCC CTGCGGAGCC TTCGCCGCGT GCGCGATTCA TGGCGGCCGT GGAGGCCAAG
     6841 GATTTCGCGC GAGTGCAAGA GCTGATCGAG GCGCGTGGAG CCAAGTCGGC GGCTGATTAT
     6901 GTCCTTGCGC AGCTCGCCGT GGCCGAAGGT CTGGACCGCA AGCCTGGTGC GCGCGTCGTG
     6961 GTCGGGAAAG CGGCGGGCAG CATGGCAATG CCGCCTGCGG CGCTGGGTTT TACGCCAAGG
     7021 GGAGAAGCGG CATACGCCAT CGAGCGGTCA GCCTATGGTG AGCCGAGGTC CAGCATTGCG
     7081 AAGCAGTACC AGCAGGAATG GAACCGGAAG GCGGCGACCT GGTGGGCGAT GGCCGGTGTG
     7141 GCCGGCATCA TCGGCGCGAT CCTGGCGGCG GCGGCAACCG GCTTTGTTGG GCTGGCAGTG
     7201 TCGATCCGCA ACCGAGTGAA GCGCGTGCGC GACCTGTTGG TGATGGAGCC GGGTGCAGAG
     7261 CCATAAGCGG CAAGAGACGA AAGCCCGGTT TCCGGGCTTT TGTTTTGTTA CGCCAAGGAC
     7321 GAGTTTTAGC GGCTAAAGGT GTTGACGTGC GAGAAATGTT TAGCTAAACT TCTCTCATGT
     7381 GCTGGCGGCT GTCACCGCTA TGTTCAACCA AGGCGCGGAG CAAATTATGG GTGTTATCCA
     7441 TGAAGAAACG GCTTACCGAA AGCCAGTTCC AGGAGGCGAT CCAGGGGCTG GAAGTGGGGC
     7501 AGCAGACCAT CGAGATAGCG CGGGGCGTCT TAGTCGATGG GAAGCCACAG GCGACGTTCG
     7561 CAACGTCGCT GGGACTGACC AGGGGCGCAG TGTCGCAAGC GGTGCATCGC GTGTGGGCCG
     7621 CGTTCGAGGA CAAGAACTTG CCCGAGGGGT ACGCGCGGGT AACGGCGGTT CTGCCGGAAC
     7681 ATCAGGCGTA CATCGTCCGG AAGTGGGAAG CGGACGCCAA GAAAAAACAG GAAACCAAAC
     7741 GATGAAAACT TTGGTCACGG CCAACCAGAA AGGCGGCGTC GGCAAGACTT CGACCCTTGT
     7801 GCATCTTGCC TTCGACTTTT TCGAGCGCGG CTTGCGGGTT GCCGTGATCG ACCTGGACCC
     7861 CCAGGGCAAT GCGTCCTACA CGCTCAAGGA CTTTGCTACC GGCCTGCATG CAAGCAAGCT
     7921 GTTCGGCGCT GTCCCTGCCG GCGGCTGGAC CGAAACCGCA CCCGCAGCCG GCGACGGCCA
     7981 GGCCGCGCGC CTCGCCCTCA TCGAGTCCAA CCCGGTACTG GCGAACGCCG AACGGCTGTC
     8041 GCTGGACGAC GCCCGCGAGC TGTTCGGGGC GAACATCAAG GCCCTGGCGA ACCAAGGCTT
     8101 CGACGTGTGC CTGATCGACA CGGCCCCGAC CCTTGGCGTC GGCCTGGCGG CCGCCCTCTT
     8161 CGCGGCCGAC TATGTGCTGT CCCCCATCGA GCTTGAGGCG TACAGCATCC AGGGCATCAA
     8221 GAAGATGGTC ACGACCATTG CGAACGTGCG CCAGAAGAAC GCCAAGCTGC AATTCCTTGG
     8281 CATGGTGCCC AGCAAGGTCG ATGCGCGGAA TCCGCGCCAC GCGCGCCACC AAGCCGAGCT
     8341 GCTGGCCGCG TACCCCAAGA TGATGATTCC GGCCACCGTT GGCCTGCGCA GCAGCATCGC
     8401 CGATGCCCTC GCATCCGGTG TGCCGGTCTG GAAGATCAAG AAAACGGCCG CGCGCAAGGC
     8461 ATCGAAAGAG GTTCGCGCCC TGGCTGATTA CGTGTTCACG AAGATGGAGA TTTCCCAATG
     8521 ACTGCGGCTC AAGCCAAGAC CACCAAGAAA AACACCGCTG CGGCCGCTCA GGAAGCCGCA
     8581 GGCGCGGCGC AGCCGTCCGG CCTGGGGTTG GATAGCATCG GCGACCTGTC GAGCCTCCTG
     8641 GACGCTCCTG CGGCGTCTCA GGGCGGTTCC GGCCCTATCG AGCTGGACCT GGACCTGATC
     8701 GACGAAGATC CGCATCAGCC GCGGACGGCC GACAACCCCG GCTTTTCCCC GGAGAGCATC
     8761 GCGGAAATCG GTGCCACGAT CAAAGAGCGC GGGGTGAAGT CACCCATTTC GGTGCGCGAG
     8821 AACCAGGAGC AGCCGGGCCG CTATATCATC AATCACGGCG CCCGCCGCTA CCGTGGCTCG
     8881 AAGTGGGCCG GCAAGAAGTC CATCCCGGCG TTCATCGACA ACGACTACAA CGAAGCCGAC
     8941 CAGGTTATCG AGAACCTGCA ACGCAACGAG CTGACCCCGC GCGAAATTGC CGACTTCATT
     9001 GGCCGCGAGC TGGCGAAGGG CAAGAAGAAA GGCGATATCG CCAAGGAAAT CGGCAAGTCG
     9061 CCGGCGTTCA TCACCCAGCA CGTCACGCTG CTGGACCTGC CGGAGAAGAT CGCCGATGCG
     9121 TTCAACACCG GCCGCGTGCG CGACGTGACC GTGGTGAACG AGCTGGTGAC GGCCTTCAAG
     9181 AAGCGCCCGG AGGAAGTCGA GGCGTGGCTT GACGACGACA CCCAGGAAAT CACGCGCGGC
     9241 ACGGTCAAGC TGCTGCGCGA GTTCCTGGAC GAGAAGGGCC GCGATCCCAA CACCGTCGAT
     9301 GCCTTCAACG GCCAGACTGA TGCCGAGCGT GACGCGGAGG CCGGCGACGG CCAGGACGGC
     9361 GAGGACGGCG ACCAGGACGG TAAGGACGCC AAGGAAAAGG GCGCGAAGGA GCCGGACCCG
     9421 GACAAGCTGA AAAAGGCCAT CGTCCAGGTC GAGCACGACG AGCGCCCTGC CCGCCTTATC
     9481 CTCAACCGTC GGCCGCCGGC GGAAGGCTAT GCCTGGTTGA AGTACGAGGA CGACGGCCAG
     9541 GAGTTCGAGG CGAACCTTGC CGACGTGAAA CTGGTCGCGC TCATCGAGGG CTGATCCCCA
     9601 AAGACAGCGG CGCGGGCCAC CCGCGCCGCA CAGACAACGG TTCCGCTACA AGGAGGACCG
     9661 AAGAATGAAT CCGATGCTGT TCTACATCGC GGGAGGCGTA GGCGCGGCGT TGCTGCTGGT
     9721 TTCCGCGATC ATGCTGTTCA AGCTGCGCGA GCCGAAGAAG GAACACCGAC CGCAGCGCAA
     9781 GGCGGCGGCC CCGACGCCGC AGCCGGTCGA TAACGAGCTG CTGCGCACCT TTCGCCGGCC
     9841 GTCGCAGGCC AGCCAACCCG AGCCATCCAC GACGCCGCCG GCGCGGCGCA CTGCCCCGCC
     9901 GAGCAGCGAA CAATCCAGAG GGAATGACGG CGATTTCGTC ACGTCGGCCC TGGTGGCCGG
     9961 GGCGACCAAC AGCACCATGC TGGGCTACCT GGCCGGCGGC TCGCTGACCG GGGCCATGCT
    10021 GGGCGATGCG CTGCGGCCGG ATACGCCGTC TGCGGCGTTC GCGGACCCCT CGCCGTGCTT
    10081 CGGCAGCAGC GACACGGACA GCGGCTGGAC CGATACCGGC AGCTCTTGCG ATTTCAGTTC
    10141 GTCCGACACC GATACGAACA ACTGGTGAGG GCGGACCATG ACTGACGAAC AAAAGAAACG
    10201 GCTCCTGATG TTGCAAGCTA TCCGGCGCAG CATCCAGGCA ATGCGCAGGG GTGTTTCGGG
    10261 GCCGGATAGT TTCAAGGGCT GGTTGACCGG CATCGGCATC ATCGCGGCGG GGTTCCTGGT
    10321 TGGCGAGCTG CTGCCATCCC CTGCCCCCGG CGTCGGCCTG GTTGTGCCAG GGGCCTGCAT
    10381 TGCCGGCTTC GTCGTCGGCT GCTGGCTCAA CAGGAAAGGC CGCTCATGGC CGACAGCCAT
    10441 TTACGACCAA TTGGCCCGTT ACCAGCCGCT CAACGAGCGG GCGTACCGCG ACCTGCAAGA
    10501 GACGGTGAAG GAACGCGGCC TCGACTGCGA TGCGGTCATG GAGTGGACCT ACATCGAGCA
    10561 GGCCGAGTTC ATGCCCCTGG TGCCCACCAG GGAGGACCTA GCGCGCGACA AGTTCCTGAC
    10621 CGCGACGCGG GCCGATAGGG CCGAGGACGA TGCGCGTGCG CGCTTCGTCG TGCTCCATCC
    10681 CAAGAAGCGC GGCCCCGACG CATGAAGAAG CCCGACGCCC GCTAATCCCC TTCCCGCTGA
    10741 CCCTTTGCCC CCGCCGACCG TGCGGGGCTT TTTTTGCCTG CCCTTCAGCC GCTAAAAAAC
    10801 CTGCCGTTAA GTCGAGAACT GTTCAGCTAA ACTCTTGCGC TGATAAGGTA GGTAAGAGTA
    10861 TTATTATTCT TACCAATTAC CGGAGCCAAC ATGGAACTGA ACAAAGAGAC GCGCGACCGC
    10921 ATTTTTGCGG CTGCGGACGA GCTGTTCGAG CAAGGCGACC GGGAGAACTT CCCGACCGTG
    10981 GATGCAGTGC GTAAGGCCGC CCGCGTCAAC ATGAACGACG CCAGCGCCGG CATGCGCGAA
    11041 TGGCGACGCC AGCGCACGGC GCAGGCCGCC CCGCTGGCAG TCCAGGTGCC GGACGCGGTG
    11101 CAGCAGGCCG GCAACCAGGC CGTGGCCGCC CTCTGGCAAG CCGCCCAGGC CCTTGCCAAT
    11161 GAATCGTTGC AGGCAGCGCA AGCCGGCTGG GATCGTGAGC GCAACGAGTT GGAAGCCGTG
    11221 CGCGGGGAGC TGGCCGACGC CTTCGAGGCG CAGGCCCGCG AGCTGGAAGA AGCCCAGGCG
    11281 CGCGTTACAT TGCTAGAGCA GCAGGCCGCC GAGGCGGCCG AGCTGGCCGC ACGCCAGCGG
    11341 CAAGCCCTGG CCGAAGCACG CACCGCCCTG GCAGGAGCCG AGCAGCGGGC CGCGCTGGCG
    11401 ACGCAGCGGG CCGACGAGGT GGAGCGTCGA GCGCAGGAGC TGCGCGCCGA GCTGGACTAC
    11461 GCTCACCAGG ACGCCCGCGC ATTCAAAGAA GAGAGCCGCA AGACCCTGGA CGCGGCCAAC
    11521 CAGGAAATGC AGGCGCTTCG CGGCGAGCGC GACGCCACCA GGCGCGAAGC GGAGAGTTTG
    11581 CGCACGGAGT TGGCAGCGGT GAAAGCGAAG GCGCAGGCCG ACGCCGAGGC CCACCAGGAG
    11641 CAAAGGAAGT TGGCGGCGCA AGAGGCGGCC AGGCAGGCCG AGCGCTTTAC GACGGTGCAA
    11701 GCCGAGCGTG ACGAAGCGCG GCAAGAGGCA AAGGCAGCCC AAGAAGAGGC CGCTATGTTG
    11761 AGGGGTCGGC TAGACGCGGA AACGAGTGGG AGGAAACACA AAGCGGGAGG AAAGTAACTG
    11821 ATAAATCGAA CGCAGTTCAC TAAAATAGAT GGAACAACCT TGACGCGCCC GGCTCTAGGG
    11881 AAAGCCGGCC TCGAACTGCC GAGGTCGGCT TTTTTTTAGC CGGCAAGCGA CCAGGACACG
    11941 TTTAACACCA GAGGCAACCG TCAGGAGTCA CCCAATGAAA CACCGCCTCC TGGTCATGAA
    12001 TGGGCAAAGA ATTGTCCAGA CCGAGAACCA AGGCGCATGG ACGAACCAGA AGGTAGATAA
    12061 AGCCGGGGCC CTGAAACCTG GCATTTACAA CATCTATATG GCCCAAAAGG CCGATAAGTC
    12121 GCAGCGCCAC GACGGCAGCA TCGTCCACGC AGATAGCGGC AGCATTTACC AACAGGTGGG
    12181 GAAGAACTTT GTAATGCACG CCCGGTCAGA TTTCGATAAA GTACCTGAAA TCGGGAGTGC
    12241 GAAAAGCATC ACCTATGACG CAAGTGGCAA GGCACAGGTA AGTGCCGAAA GCGTCAAGTT
    12301 GAGTCGCGGG CGCACTCGTT AGAGTTTTAG CGGCTAAAAA GGGAGGCGTC TTGAGCAGCT
    12361 ACAGCAGAGC CGAGCGCGCA CCGTGGGGAG ACTTCCCGAA GGTGGTTCGC AACGGCGACC
    12421 TTGGTTCTTT GACCAACGAG CCTGAATACC AGGCTGCGAA GCAGGGCGAC GCGGAAGCGG
    12481 CGCTTAATTT GGTCGAGCGC CTGATTTCGG ACGACACTGT TGCCCAGCTC AAGACGCTGA
    12541 TCGGCGACGA CAAGCCCCGC ATCGTTCCAG TCCTCGCCGT CGAGGCGGCG GGGAACAACA
    12601 AGATTCCGGC CATGATGGCG GTCGTTCTGG CCGACCGCCT TGGCCTTGAG GTCGAAACGG
    12661 ACATTGTGCA GCGGGAGAAG GTCGCCCGAA CCGGAGCCGG TTCAGATCAT CGCCTGGCGT
    12721 TCAACCCGAC TTTCGAGGGG GAGGTGATCC CCGGCCAGAA GTACATCGTT GTCGATGACA
    12781 CGCTGACGAT GGGCGGCACC ATTGCCTCAT TACGCGGCTA CATCGAGAAC AACGGCGGCA
    12841 AGGTCATGGC GGCGTCCGTC ATGACCGCCC ATGAAGGCGC GCTTGACCTG GCGGTCAAGC
    12901 CGAAGATGCT TGCGGGCATC AATGAGAAAC ACGGTCCAGC AATGGACGCA TTTTGGAAGG
    12961 AAACCTTTGG CTATGGCATC GACCGACTCA CCCAAGGAGA AGCCGGACAC CTCCGCGCTG
    13021 CCCCGTCCGT TGACGCAATC CGAGATCGCA TCGCTGCGGC TCGAAATGAA GCAGTCAATC
    13081 GAGTGGGGGC AAGCCGAACT GCGACGACGG CGCGAGCAGG GCAACAGCAG TCCCCGGCAG
    13141 TAAAGCAGTC CAGCGGCAAC AGCGGCGAGG ATTTGCTACA GGCGGCCCAG GAGGCCGAGA
    13201 CGGAACAGCA GGCCCTCTTA GAATCCGCGC CCATCGAGCA GACCTACCAG CAGACCCTTG
    13261 CGCTCTACGT GCAGGCAAAG CATGACCAGG TGGAGCGCAT CGAGGACCGC CTAGAACAGC
    13321 TCGTAGACCG TCAGCAGGCG CGTTTGCAGC AGCTACAGTC CAATGCCCCC GGCTTGCTGT
    13381 CCCTGCCGCG TACAAAGGCC GCCTGGCAGC AGCAGCAGGC CCAACAGCAA GCCCGCTTGC
    13441 AGACCCTGCA CACGCGGCTG GACATGGTGC GCGAAATCAA GGAAGGCATG GGCATTCACG
    13501 CGCCCAAGAT CGAGGAACTG GCGACGCGCA AGATGCGCGC GGAGCATCCC GAGCTGGCCG
    13561 GCGACTGGGA TTCGATGCGT GAAGCAGCCC GACGGCACCA GGCCCTGATG CGCAAGCAGG
    13621 AGCAGGAGAA GAAACAGGCC CAGGAGCGCG AGCGCGGGCG CAGTCAGAGC TTGGGCCTGT
    13681 CAAACAAGCC CAGCTAACGC AAAAACAAAG CCCGGCAACG CCGGGCTTTT TCATCTGCGC
    13741 CTCTGCGATT CATAACGAGG CCCACACCAC CAGGGCGGCC GCGAACAACA CCATGCCGCC
    13801 GGCGATCATG TTCATCATCG CCACGCGCCG CGCGTCCGCG ACCTTGGCCG CGAGCTGGCG
    13861 GCCAAGGCCG TCGTCGATTT CCCTGCGGAT CGCTTCGGCC GCCTGCGCGG CGCTGTCCTT
    13921 CATTACCTTC GCCATTGCGT CCTTGCTGGC CGCCAGGGCC GCGTTCAGCA TCCGCTCCGC
    13981 TTTGGCCTTG GCGTCCTCGC CCCAACGATG GGCGATCCCT TCCAGCTCTT CCTTGAACGC
    14041 GGCAAGGATT TCCTCTTGCT TGGCCGCACT GTCGGCCATG AGCCGGGCGT TGATGGTATG
    14101 CAGGATCAGC ACCGGGTCGT CGCGGCCGAC GGCGATGCCG TGCTTGGCCG CAATCTCCCG
    14161 GATCAGCTCT TCAATCTGGT CGCTCATAGC ACGGCCGCCG CGTCGAGCTG TTCAAACAGG
    14221 CCGCGCCGCA CGATCTTGAG GCGTTGCCGC GTCATGATCG TGAGCGATTC ATCGGCCAGC
    14281 GCCTGGTCGA ACGTCAGCCG CTCTTGCAGC ATGTCGCTGA AATCGCGGCC GTAGGTTTCT
    14341 TCCTTGAGGG CCGGAATCTG GATGATGGAC GACACGCGGG CCTTGTTGGC CGTGTACGCC
    14401 TTCATCTGCT CAAAGCTCTT GCCCTCATGC TCGATAGGCC CCCAATACGG GTTCAGCCAG
    14461 ACCACGAAAA GCGCTTCGGC CGGGAACTGG CTGGCGAGCT GGGCGAAGCC GCTCACCGTG
    14521 TCCAGGAGAG CCTGGCCGCC GGTGACGACG GTATGGATGA CCAGCTCATG CCCCATTTCT
    14581 TGCAGCAGAG CCGGCACCTG GTTGCTGATG AGGTAATGCG ACAGAGGCAC GAACGAGCTG
    14641 GCACCGTTGT CGATCACCAC GTCATCCTTG GTCGGCGCAA TCAGCTCGAC CAGGGTGTCG
    14701 AAGTTGCGCG AGTTAATTTC GTCGCCGGCC ATGATGTTCA GCCGGCGGAC GTTCAGGGCC
    14761 TTGTAGCCCT CGAACGTCGC GTTCACCGGG TCGGTGTCGA TGCACAAGGG TGTCTGCCCC
    14821 TTGTCCATCT TGTACTGCGC AATGATCGCG GCGATGGCCG ACTTGCCGAC CCCGCCCTTG
    14881 CCCTGCAAAA CCATGTGAAT TTTCGCCATT ACAGTAGATC CTTTTTGTCC GGTGTTGGGT
    14941 TGAAGGTGAA GCCGGTCGGG GCCGCAGCGG GGGCCGGCTT TTCAGCCTTG CCCCCCTGCT
    15001 TCGGCCGCCG TGGCTCCGGC GTCTTGGGTG CCGGCGCGGG TTCCGCAGCC TTGGCCTGCG
    15061 GTGCGGGCAC ATCGGCGGGC TTGGCCTTGA TGTGCCGCCT GGCGTGCGAG CGGAACGTCT
    15121 CGTAGGAGAA CTTGACCTTC CCCGTTTCCC GCATGTGCTC CCAAATGGTG ACGAGCGCAT
    15181 AGCCGGACGC TAACGCCGCC TCGACATCCG CCCTCACCGC CAGGAACGCA ACCGCAGCCT
    15241 CATCACGCCG GCGCTTCTTG GCCGCGCGGG ATTCAACCCA CTCGGCCAGC TCGTCGGTGT
    15301 AGCTCTTTGG CATCGTCTCT CGCCTGTCCC CTCAGTTCAG TAATTTCCTG CATTTGCCTG
    15361 TTTCCAGTCG GTAGATATTC CACAAAACAG CAGGGAAGCA GCGCTTTTCC GCTGCATAAC
    15421 CCTGCTTCGG GGTCATTATA GCGATTTTTT CGGTATATCC ATCCTTTTTC GCACGATATA
    15481 CAGGATTTTG CCAAAGGGTT CGTGTAGACT TTCCTTGGTG TATCCAACGG CGTCAGAATT
    15541 CGGCAAGCGG ATGGCTGATG AAACCAAGCC AACCAGGAAG GGCAGCCCAC CTATCAAGGT
    15601 GTACTGCCTT CCAGACGAAC GAAGAGAGAT TGAGGAAAAG GCGGCGGCGG CCGGCATGAG
    15661 CCTGTCGGCC TACCTGCTGG CCGTCGGCCA GGGCTACAAA ATCACGGGCG TCGTGGACTA
    15721 TGAGCACGTC CGCGAGCTGG CCCGCATCAA TGGCGACCTG GGCCGCCTGG GCGGCCTGCT
    15781 GAAACTCTGG CTCACCGACG ACCCGCGCAC GGCGCGGTTC GGTGATGCCA CGATCCTCGC
    15841 CCTGCTGGCG AAGATCGAAG AGAAGCAGGA CGAGCTTGGC AAGGTCATGA TGGGCGTGGT
    15901 CCGCCCGAGG GCAGAGCCAT GACTTTTTTA GCCGCTAAAA CGGCCGGGGG GTGCGCGTGA
    15961 TTGCCAAGCA CGTCCCCATG CGCTCCATCA AGAAGAGCGA CTTCGCGGAG CTGGTGAAGT
    16021 ACATCACCGA CGAGCAAGGC AAGACCGAGC GCCTGGGTCA CGTGCGCGTC ACGAACTGCG
    16081 AGGCAAACAC CCTGCCCGCT GTCATGGCCG AGGTGATGGC GACCCAGCAC GGCAACACCC
    16141 GTTCCGAGGC CGACAAGACC TATCACCTGC TGGTTAGCTT CCGCGCGGGA GAGAAGCCCG
    16201 ACGCGGAGAC GTTGCGCGCG ATTGAGGACC GCATCTGCGC TGGGCTTGGC TTCGCCGAGC
    16261 ATCAGCGCGT CAGTGCCGTG CATCACGACA CCGACAACCT GCACATCCAT ATCGCCATCA
    16321 ACAAGATTCA CCCGACCCGA AACACCATCC ATGAGCCGTA TCGGGCCTAC CGCGCCCTCG
    16381 CTGACCTCTG CGCGACGCTC GAACGGGACT ACGGGCTTGA GCGTGACAAT CACGAAACGC
    16441 GGCAGCGCGT TTCCGAGAAC CGCGCGAACG ACATGGAGCG GCACGCGGGC GTGGAAAGCC
    16501 TGGTCGGCTG GATCAAGCGC GAATGCCTGC CGGAGCTGCA AGCGGCGCAA TCCTGGGAGG
    16561 ACCTGCACCG CGTCCTGCGG GAAAACGGGC TTAAGCTGCG CGAGCGCGGA AACGGCTTCA
    16621 TCTTCGAGGC CGGCGACGGC ACGACGGTCA AGGCCAGCAC CGTTTCGCGC GACCTGTCCA
    16681 AGCCGAAGCT CGAAGCCCGA TTCGGGGCAT TCACGCCAGC CGAGGGCGGC GAAGCCCCCC
    16741 GGCGGCGGGA GTATCGAGCG AAGCCGCTCA AGACCCGCAT CGACACCACC GAGCTATACG
    16801 CCCGGTATCA GTCTGAACGC CAGGAAATGG GGGCCGTGCG CAAGGGCGAG CTGGACACGC
    16861 TGCGCCGGCG TCGTGACCGC CTGATTGAAG CCGCGATGCG CAGCAACCGG CTGCGCCGCG
    16921 CCGCTATCAA GCTGCTGGGC GAGGGGCGCA TTGCAAAGCG ACTGATGTAC GCGCAGGCGC
    16981 ACAAGGCTCT GCGCGCCGAC CTGGACAAGA TCAACCGCGA GTACCGGCAG GGCCGTCAGG
    17041 CGGTCCAGGA GCGCACGCAG CGCCGCGCGT GGGCCGACTG GCTCAAGGCC GAGGCGATGA
    17101 AGGGCGACGA CAAGGCCCTG GCCGCGCTGC GCGCACGCGA GGGCCGCAGC GACCTCAAGG
    17161 GCAACACCAT CCAGGGCAGC GGCGAGGCCA AGCCGGGCCA TGCGGCCGTG ACGGACAACA
    17221 TCACGAAGAA GGGAACCATC ATCTATCGCG TCGGCAGCAG CGCCGTCCGC GACGACGGCG
    17281 ACCGCCTGCA AGTCTCGCGC GAGGCCACCA CGGACGGCCT GGACGCCGCC CTGCGCCTGG
    17341 CAATGGAGCG CTTCGGCGAC CGGATCACCG TCAACGGCAC AGCAGAGTTC AAGGAGCGGA
    17401 TCGCGCAGGC GGCCGCCGCT GGCCGTCTGG CAATCACCTT TGACGACGCC GCCCTTGAGC
    17461 GCCGCCGTCA AGAACTACTG ACGAAGGAGC AAGCACATGA GCAACCCGAA CGAAATGACG
    17521 GACGAAGAGA TCGCGGCGGC GATGGAGGCA TTCGACCTGC CGCAGCCAGA ACCACCCTCA
    17581 ACGCCACAGG CGGCGACGGC GACCGACGGG ACGCTCGCGC CGTCAGCGCC GGCGGAACCG
    17641 TCGCACTCCG CAAGCCCAAC GTTGGACGCA TTGGACGAAA GCCGCCGCCC CAAAGCCAAA
    17701 ACCGTTTGCG AGCGCTGTCC CAACTCGGTG TGGTTCGCAT CGCCGGCGGA GCTGAAATGC
    17761 TATTGCCGCG TGATGTTCCT GGTCACGTGG AGCAGCAAGG AGCCGAACCA GCTCACGCAC
    17821 TGCGACGGGG AGTTTCTGGG CCAGGAAGAG GGCTAAAGCC CGAACAGATC GCGGCGGCCG
    17881 AGAAATATGT TGCCGAGCGC GAGCAAAAGC GGCTAAACGG CTTCGATATA CCGAAGCATG
    17941 CACGATATAC TGATTATGTT GGTGCGCTGT CCTATGCAGG CACCCGGAAC GTCGAGGACC
    18001 AGGCGCTGGC CCTGTTGAGG AAAGAAAACG ACGAGATTCT GGTGCTGCCC GTCGATAAGG
    18061 CCACGGTGCA ACGCATGAAG CGCCTCGCCA TCGGTGATCC CGTCACCGTG ACCCCGCGAG
    18121 GCTCCCTTAA AACTACCCGA GGTAGGAGTA GATGAAGAAC CGAAACAACG CCGTGGGGCC
    18181 ACAGATACGG GCGAAAAAAC CGAAGGCCAG CAAGACCGTT CCCATCCTCG CCGGCCTGTC
    18241 CCTTGGGGCA GGCTTGCAGA CCGCGACGCA ATATTTCGCC CATTCCTTCC AGTATCAGGC
    18301 CGGACTTGGC TGGAATATCA ACCACGTCTA CACGCCCTGG TCGATCCTTC AATGGGCCGG
    18361 CAAGTGGTAC GGCCAATATC CCGACGATTT CATGCGCGCG GCCAGCATGG GTATGGTCGT
    18421 TTCGACCGTG GGCCTGCTGG GCACGGCCGT CACGCAGATG GTCAAGGCGA ACACCGGCAA
    18481 GGCGAACGAC TATCTGCACG GTTCGGCCCG CTGGGCCGAC AAGAAGGACA TACAGGCCGC
    18541 CGGCCTGCTG CCCCGGCCGC GCACCGTCGT CGAGCTGGTG TCAGGCAAAC ACCCGCCCAC
    18601 TTCCAGCGGC GTCTATGTGG GCGGCTGGCA GGACAAGGAC GGCAAGTTCC ACTACCTGCG
    18661 GCACAACGGC CCCGAGCACG TCTTGACCTA CGCGCCGACG CGCTCCGGCA AGGGCGTCGG
    18721 CCTGGTCGTT CCGACGCTGC TTTCCTGGGC GCACAGCGCC GTCATCACCG ACCTGAAAGG
    18781 CGAGTTGTGG GCGCTGACCG CCGGCTGGCG GAAGAAGCAT GCCCGCAACA AGGTCGTGCG
    18841 CTTTGAGCCG GCATCCGCGC AGGGTAGCGC GTGCTGGAAC CCGCTCGATG AAATCCGCTT
    18901 GGGGACCGAG TACGAGGTTG GCGACGTGCA GAACCTTGCC ACCCTGATCG TCGATCCGGA
    18961 CGGCAAGGGC CTGGAATCGC ACTGGCAGAA AACCAGCCAG GCGCTGCTTG TCGGCGTCAT
    19021 CCTGCACGCG CTCTACAAGG CTAAGAACGA GGGTACGCCG GCCACCCTGC CGTCGGTGGA
    19081 CGGCATGCTT GCCGACCCGA ACCGCGACGT GGGCGAGCTT TGGATGGAAA TGACCACCTA
    19141 CGGCCACGTT GACGGGCAGA ACCACCCTGC GGTCGGCTCT GCGGCCCGCG ACATGATGGA
    19201 CCGCCCGGAG GAAGAATCCG GTTCCGTGCT GTCCACCGCC AAGTCCTACC TGGCCCTGTA
    19261 CCGCGACCCG GTTGTGGCCC GCAACGTCAG CAAGTCCGAC TTCCGCATCA AGCAACTGAT
    19321 GCACCACGAC GACCCGGTAA GCCTGTTCAT CGTGACGCAG CCCAACGACA AGGCCCGTCT
    19381 GCGGCCTCTG GTGCGCGTCA TGGTCAACAT GATCGTCCGG CTGCTGGCCG ACAAGATGGA
    19441 CTTCGAGAAC GGCCGTCCTG TCGCGCACTA CAAGCATCGT CTGCTGATGA TGCTCGACGA
    19501 GTTCCCCAGC CTGGGCAAGC TCGAAATCCT GCAAGAGTCC CTTGCCTTCG TCGCCGGCTA
    19561 CGGCATCAAG TGCTACCTCA TCTGCCAGGA CATTAACCAG CTCAAGAGCC GCGAAACCGG
    19621 CTACGGCCAC GACGAAAGCA TCACGTCGAA CTGCCACGTG CAGAACGCCT ACCCGCCGAA
    19681 CCGCGTGGAG ACGGCCGAGC ACCTGTCAAA ACTGACAGGC ACCACGACCA TCGTGAAGGA
    19741 GCAGATCACG ACGAGCGGCC GCCGCACGTC GGCGCTGTTG GGCAACGTCT CGCGGACCTT
    19801 CCAGGAAGTG CAGCGGCCAT TGCTGACCCC CGATGAATGC CTGCGCATGC CGGGGCCGAA
    19861 GAAGAGCGCC GACGGCAGCA TTGAAGAGGC GGGCGACATG GTTGTGTACG TCGCCGGCTA
    19921 TCCCGCGATC TACGGCAAGC AGCCGCTCTA CTTCAAAGAC CCGATATTCC AGGCCCGCGC
    19981 GGCCGTACCG GCTCCGAAGG TCAGCGACAA GCTGATCCAG ACGGCCACCG TCGAGGAAGG
    20041 GGAGGGGATC ACGATATGAG CCGCTTCCAG CGCCTCACCA AGTACGTCGC CATCGGAGGC
    20101 GGCGCGGCCT TGTTGCTCGC CGGCGCGGCC TATCTCGCCG GCGCGAAGGT CAACACCACC
    20161 AAAAGCATTC CGGTCGGCCT GTACTGGAAA TCGAATGCGC CGGTGGAGAA GGGGGCTTAC
    20221 GTCATGTTCT GCCCGCCGCA AGTCGGCGTG TTTTCGGACG CCAAGGAGCG GGGCTACATC
    20281 GCCGGCGGTT TCTGCCCCGG CGACTACGGC TACATGATGA AGCGAGTTTT AGCCGCTAAA
    20341 GGCGACGAGG TTGCCATCAC CGACGCCGGC GTGCGCGTGA ATGGCGGGCT GCTGCCTCAC
    20401 AGCGCGCTCA TCAAGGCCGA TCCATCAGGA CGGCCGCTGC CTCGTTATCA GTCCGACAGC
    20461 TACACCCTGG GGACCGCCGA GGTTCTGCTT ATGTCCGACG TAAGCGACAC GTCTTTCGAC
    20521 GGCCGCTACT TCGGGCCTGT CAATCGTTCG CAAATCATCA CCGTCATCAG GCCGGTTCTG
    20581 ACCTGGTGAG GGTAGGGGGA TATATGCAAT TTGAACGCCT TGTAATCGCT GAAAAACCGG
    20641 AGCTGGCAAA AGCCATCGTC GAGGGCCTGG GCGGCGGCAG CCGCAAGGAC GGCTATTACG
    20701 AATGCGGCTC CGACCGCGTG ACCTGGTGCT ACGGTCACAT GCTGGCCTTG CTAGACCCGG
    20761 AGGACTACGA CGAGCGCTAC GCCAACTGGA ACATGGCCGA CCTGCCCATC GTCCATATTC
    20821 CCTGGCGCAA GAAACCGTCC GGCGATGCCG GTGCGAAAGC TCAGTTCAAG ACCATCCTCA
    20881 GCCTGTTGAA GCAGGCGAAA AGCGTGGTTC ACGCCGGCGA CCCGGACGAC GAAGGCCAGC
    20941 TTCTGGTCGA TGAAATCCTG GAATACGCCA ACTGCCGTCT GCCGGTGCAG CGGCTGCTTA
    21001 TCAACGACAA CAACGTGAAG ATCGTGCGCC GGCAGCTCGC CGCGATGCGC GACAACCGCG
    21061 AGTTCGCCGG CCTGTCCGCT GCGGCCGAGG CCCGCAGCGT CGGCGACCAG CTATACGGCT
    21121 TCAACATCAC GCGCCTGTAC ACGCTTGCGG CACGCGCGAA GGGCTATCAG GGGCTGTTGA
    21181 GCGTGGGGCG CGTGCAGACT CCGATCCTGG GCCTTGTCGT GCGCCGTTGC CGCGAGAACG
    21241 CGGCCCACCA GAAAACCTAC TACTACCTGG TGAACGGCCA GTTCGAGGTC GAGGGCATTC
    21301 AGTTCCCGGC CCGTTACCAG GTCGCCGACG GCGATCCGGT GGACGAGAAA GGCCGCCTCA
    21361 GCAACAAGGA GCACGCCGAG GGCATCGCGG CCGCCGTGAG CGGCCAACCC GCCCGCATCG
    21421 TGTCCGTGAC CACCAAGGCG AAGGAAGCGG CTGCGCCGCT GCCCTACAAC CTGCTGAAAC
    21481 TGCAAATGGA CGCCTCGCGC AAGTTCGGCT TCAAGCCGGA CCAGGTGAAG GACATTACGC
    21541 AGGCCCTGCG CGAGAAGCAC AAGCTCATCA CCTACAACCG TTCCGACTGC GAATACTTGA
    21601 GCGAGGAACA GCACGGCGAT GCGCCGGGCG TGCTGGCGGC CATCGCACAG ACGGCCCCCA
    21661 TGCTGGCCGC TGCTGCGCAG CGCGCCAATC CGACGATCAA GAGCCGCGCC TTCAACTCGT
    21721 CCAAGGTTTC CGCGCACCAC GCGATCATCC CGACCGAAAG CACGGCCGAC CTGTCGAAGC
    21781 TCACCGATGC CGAGCAGAAG ATTTACCTGC TGATCGCGCG CGCCTACGTC GCGCAGTTCT
    21841 GGCCGAAGCA TCTGTATGAC CAGACCGACG TGCTTGCCCA GGTCGGCGAT CATCGTTTCG
    21901 GCGTGCGCTC GAACGTCACC ACGTCGCCGG GCTGGAAGAT TCTCTACAAG AACGACGCCG
    21961 GCAACGAGGA CCTGGAAGGC AATGCCGACG ACATTGAACA GGACCTGCGC AAGCTGCGTG
    22021 ACGGCCAGGC CGGCACCTGC ACCGATGCGA AGGCCGAGCA GCAGGAGACG AAACCGCAGC
    22081 CGCTGTACAC GATGGAATCT CTGCTGTCGG ACCTTACCCG CGTTGCGAAA TACATCCGCG
    22141 ATGACCGCCT GCGGAAAATC TTGATCGAAA AGGACAAGGG CAAGCAAGGC GAGCACGGCG
    22201 GGATCGGCAC GCCGGCAACG CGAGACTCCA TCATCGCCAC GCTTTTCGAG CGCGGCTACC
    22261 TGGTGGAGAA GGGCAAGCAC ATCGTGTCCA CGCCGACCGG CGAAGAGCTG TACGACGCAC
    22321 TGCCCGACAC GGCCAGATTC CCCGACATGA CCGCGCTCTG GCATGAGCAG CAGAAGGCCA
    22381 TCCAGGCCGG CGAGCGCGAC ACGCTGTCGT TCGTCAACGA GCTGATGGAA TACATCGGCG
    22441 CCGAGGTCGC CAACATCAAA GACAACGGCC TCAACATGAA GATCGACACG CACCCTTGCC
    22501 CGTCCTGCGG CAAGCCGCTG CGACGCCTCA AGAAGAAGGA CAAGAACGAA TACTTTTGGG
    22561 GCTGCACCGG CTTTGCCGAC GGCTGCAAGT TCGCGTGCGA CGACAAGGGC GGCAAGCCCG
    22621 TCCCGCGCGA GGCCCCGAAA GTCTCCGAGC TGCACAAGTG CATGGCCTGC GGCCACGGCC
    22681 TTTCCCGTCG GCCTGGCAAG AAGCGCGGCA TGTTCTGGTG GGGGTGCAGC AACTTCCCGA
    22741 CGTGCAAGCA GACATACCCC GACCTGAAAG GCAGGCCGGA CTACAGCAAA GGCCGTAACG
    22801 GCACCAACCA GGAGTGAAAG CGATGAATGA TCCCAAGACC GTGCAGCAGG ACGACTTTGC
    22861 GCCGTTCGAC GATACCGCGA ACGCCGCCGC CGCCCTGCGT GAAAAGCTCG CCGATGCGAT
    22921 GACGCCCGGC TTCCAGGTCG AGTTCGACCC GGAAGAAGCG GAGAAGGCCG GGGCCTTCCC
    22981 CGAGGACGCC TTGAGCGAGC AGGACGCCGC CGAGAGCGAC ATTGACCTGG TGGACGCGAC
    23041 CGTGCCCGAG GACACGACGA CCGCGGCCGC CAATGACGGG AGGTAATTGG CTATGGCAGA
    23101 GGTCAAAAAG CCGTTCCACG AGCAGGTTGC CGAACGCCTC ATTGAGCAAC TGAAAGCCGG
    23161 CACTGCGCCG TGGCAAAAAC CGTGGGAACC GGGCATGCCC GGCTCCTTCA TCCCGCTCAA
    23221 CCCGACTACC GGGAAGCGTT ACAAGGGCAT CAACGCGATT CAGCTCATGG CCCAGGGCCA
    23281 TGCGGACCCG CGCTGGATGA CCTACAAGCA GGCCGCTGCC GCCGGCGCAC AGGTGCGTCG
    23341 CGGCGAGAAA GGCACGCCGA TCCAGTATTG GAAGTTCAGC GAAGAGCAGA CCAAGACCGA
    23401 CGAGCAGACC GGCAAGCCGG TCCTCGATGC CAACGGCGAT CCGGTCAAGG TGACGGTGCA
    23461 GCTCGAACGC CCGCGCGTGT TCTTCGCCAC CGTGTTCAAT GCGGAGCAGA TCGACGGCCT
    23521 GCCGCCGTTG GAACGCAAGG AACAGACTTG GAGCGCCGTC GAGCGGGCCG AGCACATCCT
    23581 TGCGGCGTCA GGTGCCACCA TCCGCCACGG CGAGCACGAC CGCGCGTTTT ATCGGCCGTC
    23641 CACGGACAGC ATCCATCTGC CCGACAAAGG CCAGTTCCCG AGCGCCGACA ACTACTACGC
    23701 AACCGCGCTC CATGAGCTGG GGCACTGGAC CGGCCACCCG TCGCGGCTGG ACCGCGACCT
    23761 GGCGCATCCC TTCGGGAGCG AGGGGTACGC CAAGGAAGAG CTGCGGGCCG AGATTGCCAG
    23821 CATGATCCTG GGCGACGAGC TGGGCATCGG CCACGACCCC GGCCAGCACG CGGCCTATGT
    23881 CGGATCGTGG ATCAAGGCGC TACAAGAGGA CCCGCTAGAG ATTTTCCGCG CGGCCGCCGA
    23941 CGCGGAGAAG ATCCAGGATT TCGTCCTGGC GTTCGAGCAG AAGCAAATTC AAGAACAAAC
    24001 GACCCAGCAG GCCATCGAGC CTGCGCAGGG GGCAACTATG GAGCAACAGC AAGACCAGGT
    24061 GGCACGACCG GCCATTGCGC CGGCCGACGA GCTGATCGCG CAGACCCTGC GCATGTACCG
    24121 CGCCGGCGCG GAGCCGGCGG AAGGCAACCA ATCGCTGGCC GCGCTGACCG AAACCACGCT
    24181 GGGCTTTGAG CTGCCTGCCG ATTGGACCGG CCGCGTCCAG GTCCAGGCCA ACGTCGAGGT
    24241 CGAGCACGAC GGCGAACGGT CCGTGGTGCC GGCCGGCGAC CGAGAGCCGG AGTTTTGGGG
    24301 CGTCTATGCG AACCATGCGT GGGGCGGCCA CCAATGGCTT GCCGACTTCG CCGGCCCCGA
    24361 CGCGCAGACC AATGCCGAAG CGCTCGCCGA CCGCCTGGCC GTGATCGACG CTTACGCGAC
    24421 GGCCAACGAG TACGAGCAGG CCGCGAAGTT CGCCCGCATC CATGAAGAGC GAGTTCGCCG
    24481 CGATCCCAAC AGCACCGACG AGGACCGCGT TGCCGCCAAG GAGGCGCGCA AGGCCGCCGA
    24541 GGGCACGGCC ATGCTGCACG ACGAGGACCT ACAGCGCCGG ATCGCCGACT ACGAGCGCGA
    24601 GCAGCAGGAA ATGGCCCAGG CCATGAACGC CGCCGAGCAG CCGGCGGCCG CTCAAGCCCC
    24661 CGCCAAGCCC GAGCGCGCCT ACTTGAACGT GCCGTTCAAG GAGAAAGACG AGGTGAAGGC
    24721 CCTTGGAGCG CGCTGGGACC GCCAGGAACG CGCCTGGTAC GTTCCGGCAG GGGTTGACCC
    24781 TGCCCCGTTC GCCAAATGGG CGCGCGAGGG CGCTACAGCG GCCGTAGAGG CCCGCGCCGA
    24841 GGCCCAGCCT ACCCAACCCA CGGCCGAGCG CCCCAACGCG GCCCAGGAGC GCGTCTACCT
    24901 GGCCGTGCCC TACGGCGAGC GCCAGGTTGC CAAGGCGGCC GGCGCGCAGT GGGACAAGGT
    24961 GGCCAAGTCC TGGTACGCCG GACCGAACGC CGACATGGGC AAGCTGCAAC GCTGGCTGCC
    25021 GGACAACGTG CCCACCCAGC AATCCCCGGC CGTCACCCCC GAAGATGAGT TCGCGGAGGC
    25081 CCTGAAAAGC ATGGGCTGCG TCGTCACCCC AGGCGGCGAG CACCCCATCA TGGACGGCAA
    25141 GAAGCACCGC ATCGAGACCG AGGGCGACAA GAAGGGCGAG AAGTCGGGCT TCTACGTCGG
    25201 CCACCTCGAC GGCCACCCGG CCGGTTACAT CAAAAACAAC CGCACCGGCG TCGAAATGAA
    25261 GTGGAAGGCC AAGGGCTACG CCCTGGACCC CGCCGAGAAG GCCAAGATGC AGGCCGAGGC
    25321 GGCGGCCAAG CTGGCCGCGC GTGCCGAGGA ACAAGAACGC CAGCACGAAG CCACGGCGCA
    25381 GCGCATCGGC CGCCAGGCGC AAAGCCTGGT TCCCATCACG GAACCGACGC CGTACCTGCG
    25441 CGACAAGGGT CTACAGGTGC ACGCCGGCGT CCTTACCGAC CAGGAGGGCC AGAAAACCTA
    25501 CATCCCGGCC TACGACGCCG ACGGCAAGCA ATGGACCATG CAGTACATCC AGGAGGACGG
    25561 CACCAAGCGC TTCGCCAAGG ACAGCCGCAA GGAAGGATGC TTCCATGTCG TCGGTGGCAT
    25621 GGATGCGCTC GCGGCCGCGC CGGCGCTGGT GATCGGCGAA GGCTATGCCA CCGCCGCCAC
    25681 AGTGGCCGAA GCGCTGGGGC ACGCGACTGT CGCCGCGTTC GATTCCGGCA ACCTACAGGC
    25741 TGTTGCCGAG GCCCTGCACG CGAAATTCCC GGACAAGCCC GTTGTGATCG CCGGCGACGA
    25801 CGACCGCCAG GTGCAGATCA CCCAGGGCGT GAATCCCGGC AGGACGAAGG CACAGGAGGC
    25861 CGCCAAGGCG GTCGGCGGCA AGGCCATCTT CCCAATCTTC GCGCCGGGCG AGAACGCCTA
    25921 CCCGAAGGAG CTGCCGCCGA TCACCCCGGA GAACTACCGC AACCATTTGC ACGCTGAAAA
    25981 GCGCCTCGCG GACGCGGCGG CCGGCAAGGT CCAGTTGAGC GAGGCCGACA CGGCCAAGCT
    26041 CAAGGAATCG CTGTTGAACG ATGGCCAGCT CGCCGCCCTG TCGAACATGA AGAAGCACAC
    26101 CGATTTCAAC GACCTGTCCG AGCGCAGCAG CCTGGGCAAG GACGGGGTTG AACGCCAGGT
    26161 GAGAAGTGCT GTCGGCAAGG TGCTTCTCGA CGAGGGCCAG CGGCAGAAGG TGCAGCAGCT
    26221 CAAGCAGCAA GACATCGAGC AGCAAGAACA GCGGCAACGC CGCGCGAGAA CCTACTAAGG
    26281 AGAACTAGAG CGTATGAACA AAGTACAGAT CGGGGCACCA CGCACATCGG CAAGCCCTGG
    26341 CGTCATCATG AAACCCGAGG GCAGCGTCAA GATCGCCGTC ATGAACGGCA GCCGCCAGGT
    26401 GGACCAGGTA GTGAACGGCG AATGGCTGAC CATGAAGGTG TTGCCCGAGG CGGGGCTACC
    26461 GAAAGGCATT CACCAGTTGA GCGATGCGAA GGACGCAAGC AAAAACGTCC ACCCGCACAA
    26521 GCACGTCGGC CAGGTGCTGC ACGACGATGG GCGCAACGTC TACCAGTTCA GCGAAGGCGG
    26581 GATCGTGAAA CACAGCCGGG GCATCTTTGA GAAGCCGCCG GTTGTCGGCA AGAACTACGA
    26641 AATCGCCTAC AGCCGGGGCC AGGGCAAGGT CATCGGCGAG GTGTCCCAGG AACAGGCGGC
    26701 CAAGGCCGAG CAGAAACGCT CGCGCTCGAT CTAGGAGGCG TATGAACATC GAGGCGTACC
    26761 CGCACGATTT TCGCGGCTCG CTCGCCGTGG TTTCTGCGAC CGGCGTGGCC GGTTGCAGGA
    26821 CCTGGACGCT GCGCAGCGTC GAAACCGGGA AGCACTACGA GCTTGCGCCG GCTTCGATTG
    26881 AAGGCTGGCC TCTCCCTGCG AAGCGTGAGG ACAGTCGGCC CAACAGCATC ATCGTCAACT
    26941 ACGACGGCAA CGACGTGATC GCGCTTGAGC TGGCGACCGG CGAGTTGTAC CGCACCCGAG
    27001 CACCTGCAAC GACCTTACGA CTACGGAGGT AGCAGCAGAA AAAGCCGGGC ATTGCCCGGC
    27061 TTTCTTTGTG AGTCGTCCTG AACGCCTCCC TGATCGAGGT CGAGGGGGCA TCGCCTTAGA
    27121 AAAGTTCGTC CAGCAGGAGA TGAAATTGCA GCTTGCGCCT ATCCGGATCG GCAATGCCAT
    27181 ATTGCGCAAC AAGCCTCTCC TGAAGCGAAG GTTCGAACTC CTCAAGACAG TTCCATAACA
    27241 CGGCAGAATT CTTGCTATGC AGCCGATAGA CCGCGCAGCC GGACTGACCA ACCTTATCAC
    27301 GCGCCCATTT GTATCCCATC ACGTGAGCCG CCATGCTCTC GGGCACGGCA GCGGCTGCGC
    27361 AGGGCTCTTC TCGATCAATA TCGTTCACTC ATCCAATCTC ACTGACGGTT AGGCGTGCCT
    27421 GGTACCGCAC GTTCTATTAA GTCGTACAGA AGACCTGGCA TATGCGTTGT CGGTTCCAAC
    27481 GACGGATCGG CGGCTCGGAG GTCGAGATAG ATGGAGGCAG ATGCTTTGAT GGCATCCCTG
    27541 ACAGACAACG CATCGTGCAG CGCAATGGTG GTGGCTAGTC TGCGCTCTTC ATCCAGTCGA
    27601 AGGGTTTCCA ATCGCCTCAC TCCGCGCTGG TCCTTTCCAG CGCGACGGTA GAGCAAAGGT
    27661 CCTAACACTT GCTCACGGAA GAAACCGAGC ATGCCGATCG CTTCGTAAAG CTCGCCACGG
    27721 GCGAGCTTGG TGGCCGCATA GTGTAGCCAG ATCCAGGCAC GTTGTCAACG CCACGATGTT
    27781 TGACCGTTAT TTGCCATTTT CATGCCCGCT AAGATACTTT CGTTACTGAT GCTGTCCGCT
    27841 TTTCACCATT TCATCATCAC TGATTGGCGT TGTGTTTTTG GTCAGCACTC CAGCTTTACG
    27901 TTTCTCTTTT AACCGGTAAC TCTCTCCTTT GATATTCAGC GTGGTTGAGT GATGTAGCAA
    27961 CCGATCCAGT ATCGCTGTTG CCAGCACGTG ATCTCCGAAC ATTTCTCCCC AGTCTGCGAA
    28021 CCCTTTGTTT GACGTCAGTA TGATGCTCGC TTTTTCATAT CGACGGTTCA GTAGCCGGAA
    28081 GAACAGGCTG GCTTCCTCTC TGTTCATCGG CAGATAGCCT ATTTCATCCA GGATCAACAC
    28141 CCGGGCATAA CTCAGTTGCT GCAGCTGACG CTCCAGCCGG TTTTCCTGTT TCGCTTTCAT
    28201 CAGTGTCGCG ATCAGTCTGT CCAGTGGCAT AAACAGTACC CGATGTCCCG CATCCACCGC
    28261 TTTCACGCCA AGAGCTATGG CCAGATGAGT TTTTCCGACA CCAGGAGGTC CCAGCAGGAT
    28321 CACGTTTTCG CTGCGCTCCA CGAACGCCAG ACCAGCCAGT TCCCGGACAA CCTTACGGTC
    28381 GATGCCCGGC TGGAAGGTAA AGTCGAACTG CTCCAGCGTT TTGACCCACG GCAGACGAGC
    28441 CTGCTTCAGC CTGGACTCCA TACCGCGCTG ATGCCTGCCG TTCCATTCCT GCTGTAGCGC
    28501 CATGCACAGG AACTCCCGGT AGTTCAGCTC TTTTTTAGCT GCCTGTTCCA GCAGGCTTTC
    28561 AACGTGATAA CTCAGATGCT CCATTTTCAG GCGACTCAGC AGGACTTCCA GCTCATGCAT
    28621 CACAACAGCT CCTCATAGGC ACTCAGTGGT CGATGTTCCA CCTGACTGAC CTGCTGCCAG
    28681 AGCGGGGCGT GATGCTCCGG CACTGTCTGC CAGCCAGACG ATGCCGAACA GAGGCGATGT
    28741 GAGGCCACCA GTTTCTCATT ACTGTAGATC CGCAACTCGT CATCCAGCGA TATTCGTATC
    28801 GATACCGGCT GACCACACAG CGCTTCGGGA ACGCTGTAAC GATTACCACC AACCTCGATA
    28861 TAGCTGTCCC AGGACACATG GCGGATGTCG AAGTAACTGG TATCGAAGTC CGTATCCGGT
    28921 AACGGCTGCA GATGTTCCTG CTCCAGCGCG AAGCGCTGTT CCGGCGTTTC TTTGAACTGG
    28981 CGAAGTTCCC GTTTGTCAGC CACATCGGCT ATCCATTGCT CCAGTTGTTG ATTAACATGA
    29041 GTGAAGCTGT CGAACCTGCG GTACCGAACG AAGAAGTTCT CCTTGAGGTA TTTCACCATC
    29101 CGCTCAACCT TACCTTTTGT TCTGGCCCTG CGTGGACGGC ATGCCCGTGG CAGGAAGTTA
    29161 TAGTGGTCGG CCAGCAACAG GAATCCGGAG TTGAACACGA CTTTCCCGTT GTTATTCTTC
    29221 AGCACCGCAG CCTTCTGGTT ATCAACCAGC ACCGTTTTCA CACAACCACC GAAGTAGCGG
    29281 AAGGCGCGAA CCAGTGATTC GTAGGTATGC TCAGCATCCT GTTTTGGTGC GGCGAAGACA
    29341 TGGAAGCGGC GGGAGAACCC CAGCGTATTA ACCGCAAAGT TAACTTTGCA CCGTTGCCCG
    29401 GCAACCTCCA CCTCAACTTC GCCCCAGTCG TGCTGGAGCT GGTATCCAGG CTGAGTTTCG
    29461 AAGCGAACTG TTCTTTTTGA CGGACGCATT TTACGTTTGG GCTGGATGTA GTAACGCAGC
    29521 ATGGAACGTC CGCCCGTATA ACCCATTGCC TTAATCTCCG CAAAGATAAC CTCACTATTC
    29581 CAGACATTCT CTGCCAGGCG CATGTCGATG TAATCCATAA ACGGTTTCAG CTTAACCATT
    29641 TTGTGGCGGG TCTTTCTGGC TGGCGGTTCA GGGTATTTGA GGTAGCGTCT GACCGTCCGT
    29701 TCAGAGCAAC CAATCTGAGT CGCAATATCG ACAATGTACG CGCCCTGCTG GCGCATTTGC
    29761 TTTATCATGT AAAAGTCCTC TCTGCTCAGC ATGTTGATGT CCTTTCTGGT GTGAGAACCT
    29821 TAAGGAAACA ACATGTTGGG TGGAGCGGAC AATCCAAATG GTGAATTACC GTCTTATATC
    29881 ACTGGCGCTG ACAACGTGCT TCGAACCACT CGGAGGGACG GTTTGGCCAT GCCACCGCTG
    29941 CCGCCTCAAT GCGCTTCTCG ATCTCTGCCG GATCACGAGC AAACAGAACC GCCCGCCGCT
    30001 CGATTTGCTG GTCGAGATCG GAAGCAAGAG AAAACTTCAA ATCGATGTGT AGCAGTGGCG
    30061 GACCATATAG GCAGATCAGA AGGCGCGGTT CTCCTACATG TTCGCCGGTG AACGCGTTGA
    30121 GGAAGCCGGG CAGTGCCTCG GCAAAATCCT TGCGTGTAGA CAAGACATCT GCGTAGCAGT
    30181 TGTCCTCAAC AACGATGTCG AAATCCAAAT CGGAGTGCTC ATCGAGTCCT CCGTGAACGT
    30241 AAGAGCCGCC GATCAGAAGA GCGCGGAAGC GAACATCGGA AGCGACCGCA TCGCGGATGC
    30301 GGTTCAAGAA AGTTGCATGA GCTTGTGGAA GTGTGCTGAG CATAAATGAT TCTCCTAGCT
    30361 GTTCTTTGGG TAAGTACGCC ATCAGGACGT TGTGAGTGGC GCGATTTTTA GCGGCTGAAA
    30421 TCAGCCCTTG AGCCTGTCGG CAAGTCGCGT CATGAGGTCC ATGCGCTCAT GCAGGATCGC
    30481 CACGACCAAC GCGGGTTCGC CCGCACGCGG CAGGCAAAAA ACGTAGTGGT GTTCGCAGCG
    30541 GGCCATCCGC AGCGCGGGAA AGAGTTCGCT CATGTCCTTA AACGGGCCTT CGCCGGCGGC
    30601 AAGCCTGGCT ATGCCCTGTT CCAGCTTAGC GATATAGCGG CGCACCTGCG CCGCGCCCCA
    30661 CTCCCGGCGC GTGTAGCGGA TGATGCCGCG TAGATCGGCT TCGGCCTCAG CCGTGAGGAT
    30721 GTAGGCCGTC AAGCGCGATC CCCGCTGAGT TCTTCATCAA GAATTTCGCC GACGCTCTTG
    30781 GTGGACACCT TGCCGGCAAG CCCATCGTTG ATGCGGTTCC CCAGCATGGT TTTCAGTTCC
    30841 TGCCATGCCT GATCGGCATC AGCGTCACCG GGGAACAGAC GTTCGAGGGC GTATTGCTTA
    30901 ATGGTCTTGC CCTGCAAGGC GGCCAGGGCT TTCAGGCTCT GGTGCTGCTG GTCCGTCATG
    30961 TCGATTGTCA GGCGGCTCAT TGGATAACCT CCATAAAATA CACGTAACCA CATTAGCACA
    31021 TATGTGGGCG TGAGGCTACA GCGCGAGGCG CATTAAGGTC GGGAAAATGC GCTAGGCGCA
    31081 TTTAAATTGC GTATTGCTGT AATGCGCCAT GCCGGCTAGA CTAGGCCCAA ATGGGTATAC
    31141 CCAATTTGAC CAAGGGGGAC GCGATGAGGG CGGCCAAGCA CTACCGACAA CTTCTATCCA
    31201 TCGACTTCAA CATCGAGGCG CTGGCCTTCG TGCCTGGACC CGACGGCACA CGCGGCCGGC
    31261 GCATCCACGT CCTGGGGCGC GAGGTCCGCG ACCGGCCCGG CCTGGTCGAG TACCTTTCGC
    31321 CGGCGTTCGG CTCGCGGGTG GCGCTGGACG GCTACTGCAA GGCCAATTTC GATGCAGTGC
    31381 TGCACCTGGC GTACCCCGAT CATCAGCAAT GGGGCCACGC ATGAAGCGCC GAAGCTACGC
    31441 CATGCTGCGC GCCGCTGCCG CGCTGGCCGT CCTGGTCGTT GCCTCGCCGG CATGGGCCGA
    31501 GCTGCGCGGC GAGGTCGTGC GCATCATCGA CGGCGACACC ATCGACGTGC TGGTAGACAA
    31561 GCAGCCGGTG CGCGTGCGCC TGGTGGACAT TGACGCGCCG GAAAAGCGGC AAGCCTTCGG
    31621 CGAACGTGCG CGCCAGGCGC TGGCCGGCAT GGTGTTCCGC CGGCACGTCC TGGTCGACGA
    31681 GAAGGACACC GACCGTTACG GCCGCACGCT GGGCACCGTG TGGGTCAACA TGGAGCTGGC
    31741 CAGCCGGCCG CCGCAGCCGC GCAACGTCAA CGCCGCGATG GTTCACCAGG GCATGGCGTG
    31801 GGCCTATCGC TTCCACGGCC GCGCGGCCGA CCCTGAAATG CTGCGGCTCG AACAGGAGGC
    31861 GCGAGGCAAG CGCGTCGGCC TCTGGTCCGA TCCGCACGCC GTCGAGCCGT GGAAATGGCG
    31921 ACGCGAGAGC AACAACCGGA GGGACGAAGG TTGAAGGTCG CCCGCATCTA CCTGCGCGCC
    31981 AGTACGGACG AGCAGAATCT TGAACGCCAG GAGAGCCTTG TAGCGGCCAC GCGGGCCGCC
    32041 GGGTACTACG TCGCCGGCAT CTACCGCGAG AAGGCGTCCG GCGCACGCGC CGACCGGCCC
    32101 GAGCTGCTGC GCATGATCGC GGACCTGCAA CCTGGTGAAG TCGTCGTTGC GGAGAAGATC
    32161 GACCGCATCA GCCGCTTGCC GTTGGCCGAG GCCGAGCGCC TGGTTGCGTC GATCCGGGCC
    32221 AAAGGGGCCA AGCTGGCCGT GCCTGGCGTG GTGGACCTGT CGGAGCTGGC CGCCGAGGCG
    32281 AACGGAGTGG CGAAAATCGT TCTGGAATCC GTCCAGGACA TGCTTTTGAA GCTCGCCTTG
    32341 CAGATGGCCC GCGACGACTA CGAGGATCGG CGCGAGCGTC AACGTCAGGG TGTCCAGTTG
    32401 GCGAAGGCCG CCGGCCGCTA CACCGGCCGC AAACGTGACG CCGGCATGCA CGACCGCATC
    32461 ATCACGCTTC GCTCCGGCGG ATCGAGCATT GCCAAGACGG CCAAGCTGGT CGGATGCAGC
    32521 CCGAGCCAGG TCAAACGAGT GTGGGCGGCC TGGAACGCGC AGCAGCAAAA ATAAAGCCGG
    32581 GCAGTGCCCG GCTTTTCTCA CCTTTTCGCG TCCCGCAGGG CCGCTGCGAG CGCCCTACCT
    32641 AGATCCTCGC TTTCCCCCTC GGTGTAGTCC GGCCAGGGCA CGAAGGGCGC GGATGCGAAC
    32701 CTGTTGAGCA GGTACGCCTT CGGGCAGCGG TAGACCACCG GCGAGTTCGC CTTTTCATCC
    32761 CACCGGGCCA GGATCACGTC CGCATCGCAG TGCATGTCCT TCACCTGGTC GCGGAAGAAG
    32821 CCGAAGGCCA CCATGCCGCT ATGTTCGCCG AGGAACGCCA GTTGCTTCGC GCTGGCGATC
    32881 GCGCCGACGC CGCCGGCCAA AACCGACGCC ATCACCCAGC CGACGAACCA GAAGCTGGCA
    32941 TGCTTGCGGT TGACCACCGC ACGCGCAGCC GCGACCAGGA CAACGGCCAA GCTGCCGACC
    33001 AGGGCCATGA CGACCGTGAT CCGGCCGTTG TGGAAAGCGA TGGGCTTGCC AGCGTCCGCT
    33061 TGCACGGCGT CGTAAATGCT GGACCCGATG GGCGCGCACA TCAGCACGAC AGGCAGCAGC
    33121 ACCAGGAACA TCGTCCGCGT CCATTGCGCG AGTGCCTTGC GGCGTTCGCC GGCGGCAAGC
    33181 GCCTCCATCA TCGGCGTGAA GCCCAACAGG GCCACCGCAG CCGCCAAGCC GGCAACGATG
    33241 CCGCAGGCGA TTACATACAT ACATCCTCCC TAATGCGCCT TGCGCACGGT TGTAGTCAGA
    33301 GTCCGCGGCC TTTGCGCGGG CCGCTTCGGC CGGGGCGTGG CTGCACCTTG GGAGCTGGCC
    33361 GGGTGGCCGC TGCCGGCGCA GGCCGGGCCG GTGTGGCGAC CTGCGGAGCC TGGCGTTGGG
    33421 CCTGCGCGAA CAGTTCCGTG AACGACAGCG GCGCAGGATC GAGGCCGCAA ACCTTGTTCA
    33481 GCAGCTCGGC CGACTCCCGG CCGTGGACCT GGATCGGGAA CGACGGAGCC TTGTTGGCAA
    33541 TCAGCCAGAA CGAGCGCGTG ACCCCGTTGC TGAAACCAAT GTCCACCCGG TGGCGCTCCT
    33601 GGTGCGCGCC GGCGAAGGCC AGCGGCACAG GATTTTCCCT GCCGTGCGCG AAGCCCTGGA
    33661 CGGCGTGCTT GAACTTGTAG TCCTGCGGCA TTTCCGAGCG CAGCGGGCAG TTGTCCGACC
    33721 GCGTTTCGCG GCCCGTCGAG CTGCTGCGCA GCCAAGCCCG ATAGAACGCT TCGGTGTCCA
    33781 CCCGAACCAC GAACATTTCA TCGTTGATCG CGCCAGGCTT GGCCGACATG AAGCGGTCGG
    33841 CCTGGCCGGG CACCGGCACG CGCCAAACGG CCTCGCGTGC ATCAACCTGG ACCAATTCCG
    33901 CCGGAGCCGG CCGGGGCCGG CTCACCACGG ACACATCCAG TTCCTTCAAC TCGCGGCGAC
    33961 GAGCAAGGAA GCCCTTCAAC CGTGTCAGCA TCCGCCGCCC TCCCCTCAGT AGAACTTCGC
    34021 ATCGTCAAGC GAGATCGAGC AGCCGTTATG GTCGTAGGAC ACGTCCTTCA CGGTGCCAGT
    34081 GACGCGCGTG GTCTGGCCGG TGGAAACCGA CTTGATGGCG AGCTGGTTAT CGGTCCCAGC
    34141 ATGGACCGAG GCGCTGCCAG CGCGCAGCAG CACCCGATAG CGAGGCTTGA AGCCTTCGGA
    34201 AATCACCTGC ACCTTGCCGG TGGCCGACAA CCCTTTCTTG CCGTACAGCT CCGTTGCCCG
    34261 AACAGGGTTC TTGTCAGCGT CGCGGCAGAT TTGCGCCACT GGCACGGTCA GCATTTCCGG
    34321 CGGGGTCGAA CCGGGCGGCG TCGGCATGGG GATGTTCAGC AGTGCGCAGC CGGACAGGGC
    34381 GAGCAGCGGC AGGGCCGCGA TGGTGCATTT CTTGAGCAAT TGCATATTGG AATCTCAAAG
    34441 GTCAGGTGAA AAACAAGTAG CCCGCCTCGC GCATCGGAAT GCGGATCAGC CAAAGAGCGG
    34501 CAAGATGCAG CGGGTAGTAC GTGTAAAAGG CCCAGCGCAG GCGCGGGACA CGAAGATCGA
    34561 CGCCGGCGGC GACGATCACC AGGGGCACAA CAGCAAGCGC CCAAAGGTTG CCATTGATGT
    34621 ACCACAGGGA CGCGCAAGAC AGCAGCGCCA TCAACGCGGC CGCCCACGTC GGGCGCTTGA
    34681 GGTACAACCA GACAGACGCG GCCAGCAGCA GCGCCGGCCA ACAGAACTCG ACCAGGCCGC
    34741 CGGCCACGAC GAACAGCGCT ATAGGAGCGA CCGAGCGGCC GCGCTCGACC AGGTAGAGCA
    34801 TCGCGGTTGC GGCCAACAGC GTGAACATGA CGTTCAGCGG CCACCATCCG CCCACCACTC
    34861 CACCCAACGC AATGAACGGG ACCGAGGCGA CCAGGCCGAA GGCCAACAGG CGTTTCATCG
    34921 CTCGCCCGTA CAAACCGCGC TCGAGCGCGC CCGGGCGGGC GAGGTTGTAC GCCAGGACGA
    34981 AAACGAAAAG AGGCAGGGCC AAGCGCCCCG CCTCGAACAG ATATGGCAGC GTACCGTTGA
    35041 ACAGGTACTT GTTGACGTGA TCCCCGGTCA TGGCAAGCAA GGCGAGCCAC TTCAAGGCTT
    35101 CAATGGTGCC GTCGGCGATC ACCATGGCAG GCAGCGAGGC CCGGCCGCTG GCGTCGTTCA
    35161 TGGCGCGTGT ATTCATGCCC TCCCCCTTGG AGTAAGAACG CCCTGCAGGG CGCTATTTGC
    35221 GCCCATAGCG CAGCGCGTAT TCCCGGAGGA CGTGCAGCGC CAAAGGCAGG GCCGCGAGGA
    35281 CCAGCAGAGC GCCGGCGGCG TACATGGCCC ATGTGGGCAG GAACGCGAGC AGCGTATGCG
    35341 CGACCAGGCC AAAGACGATG ACAGGCCCGA TGCCCAGTAC CAGAAGATCA AACGGCGCTT
    35401 TCGCCTGCGA TGCCGCCCAG GCCGCGTAGG CCCTGGCCCC GTTCATGTAT CGCTGCGTCA
    35461 GGTTGCGAAT GCCCATAGGC TTTAGCCGCT AAACGGCCGT TCCTCCTTAT GGCGTGTTGT
    35521 TGATGATGAG CTGCCGGGGT ACGTAACCCG AGCTGCGGAG GCTGGTGCGG GTGATCCGGC
    35581 CTTGCTTCAT CGGCTGCGCT TCGGCCGGCG CTGCTGCCGA CGTATCAGCG GCCGCAAGTG
    35641 TGGTCCCCTT CCCTGCCGGC TGCGCCGGCG AGCTGGGGCC ATAGTTGACG GTGACGAAAC
    35701 GCGCATCCAG CCACTTCGCC CACTTGTCGG CCTTCACCAT CAGATCGGCG CGATAGATCG
    35761 CGTTCTTCGA CGGCGTGCGC GAGTGATAGT TAGCGGCGCG TGTCCACAGA TCGCCCCTGT
    35821 CGTTGCGAAT GTGCCCGCGC AACCGCCAGG CCGCCAGGTC ATAGGGATAG CAGCCTGCCG
    35881 CAGCAACGTC CTGGGCCGTG ATCCCATACT TCGCCAGGTC GCCCAGGTAG GCGGTGTTGA
    35941 ATTGCAGCTC GCCCACGTCA TAGGTGCCAT TGGTGTTCTT GACCCACTGG CCCGGCTTGC
    36001 CGCCCTCCTT TTCCCGAATG GCGAGAAGAA TGTTGGCCGG AATCTCGTAC TTCGCGGCCG
    36061 CAGACACCGA GCACACAACG CGCTCTTCCA TCTGTTCCGA CAGATCGGGG AAGAGCCGTG
    36121 CGGCGGTCGC ATCCGCCGCA CCGAAGCCAG TGGCCGCCAC CAGGGCGACC ACCGGCAGAG
    36181 CGTTCCGTGC CAGCAGCTTG GCAAACGGCA TCGCTATCCC CTCCCCTTAC CGCTCGAACC
    36241 GACGGTAGGC GTCGCTGCCA TAGCGACCGT ACTGCTGCTG CCGCTCTTTC AGCTTCGCCT
    36301 CGTACTCCTT GAGCGCGCGG TCGTAGTCGG CCGCCTCGAT CCAATAGCCG CCCTCTTCCG
    36361 GCGTGCCGAC GTAGCGCGGC GCGGTCGTGT TGAAGTCGGT ATAGGCATGG CCGGTGTAGG
    36421 CCGCGCAGTA GTCCGGCAGG CGGTTGCCGA TGTAGAACTG GTCGTCCCAG CTCCGCCACT
    36481 CACGCAGCAC GGAGTTCAGC GAGGACGCAT CGCAGCGCCC GGCCCCGCGC GAAATCGAGG
    36541 AAACGAGCGT CTGCATTTCC GGCGTCTGGT TCGATACCGG GCAGAGGTTG AGGAAGTTCA
    36601 GCCGCGCCTT GAGCGTGTCC GACAGCTTGC GCTTGTGGAT GCCGAAGTAC CGCGAGAGCG
    36661 ACGGGCTGCA CTCGCTGGGC CGGCTGCCCG TGGACAGGCA CAGAATGGCC TCGCAGGCCA
    36721 GGCGGGTATC GCCCGTCAGC ACGTCTTGCG CGCTGGCCGA GCCAGTTGCG CCGAGGCCCA
    36781 AGGCCACCAC CAGGGCGGCC GACGAGAACG CTTTTTTCAG TTGCATGGTC GTAGCTCCTA
    36841 AGAGTCGTTT CAGGATTGGG CGGGCTTGTT GACGAAGCTC GCCACTTCGG AATCCGCGTC
    36901 GGCGGCCGCT TCCCTGTTGT TGCTTGCGGA AAGGCTGTTG TCGTCGAACG ACGGTGCGGG
    36961 TGCCGGTGCA GGTTGTTCCT GCGCCTGGCT GTTGCTATCG GCGACGGTTG CAGCGGTCTG
    37021 CGCCGCCGCA CCCGCGCCGC GAATTGCCTG CGCGATCTTG CCGCCTACGG TATCGCCGAT
    37081 GCGTTCCTGG GCCGATGCGC GCATTTCGCC GGCCTTGGCC TTGGCAATCG AGCCGGCACC
    37141 TTTCGCCAGG TTGGCGACGG TATCGGCCGC GATCCGGCCG CCCTTGGCCG CCGTGGCACC
    37201 GATACCGCCA GACGAACGGC CACCACCCGA GCCGCCGCCC GAACTGCCGC CGCGTGCGCC
    37261 GCTGCTGTTG TCGCCGGCGG CCGAGGCCAT CGGGGTTTCA CCGCCGCCCG AGCCACCGCC
    37321 GCCACCCGAG CCGCCGCCGT CGCCGCCGCT GGTGCCGGCG CTACCACCGC CGCCGCCACC
    37381 GCCGCCGCCC ATCATGCTCG ACAGAATGTC AGTGCCGGCA GAGACGTTAT CGCTGGCCTT
    37441 CGACGCGGCC GCCATGATGG CCTGCGCGCC ACCGGCCGCC GCCGCAGCGC CGGCCGCGAT
    37501 AGATGCGCCG CCAGTTGCGA TTGCCGCGCC GGCCGTCGCG GCCGCACCGA CGAGCGTGCC
    37561 AGCGCCGAAC TGGCCGATAC CAGCACCGCC GACGCTCGCG CCGGTGATGA TGCCGGCGAT
    37621 GAGCTGCGGC ACCTTGTTGA CCAGAACGAG CAGGATCAGG CCGACGATCA GCATCACTCC
    37681 AAGTTCCTTG AAGTTGATGC CTTCGCTCAT GCGGCTGTAG TAGTCATCGA GGAAGGTCTT
    37741 GCCGATGCCT ACGAGCAGCA CCATTGCGAA GAGCTGCGCG GCGACCCCGA GGACGGTCTT
    37801 GTAGTAGTTG ATCGCCATGT CCGAGGTCCA GCGCGAGCCG CCGAAGCCCA GGAAGAACAC
    37861 ACCGCCGTAG GCAAGAATCC ATCCGGACGC CAGGAGCAGA AGCATATTCA CGCCGACCAG
    37921 GGCCAGGATG CAGAGGATGG CGGCCGCCAA CGAGGCACCG ACGAAGCTAT CGACCGGCGA
    37981 CCAGTACGAG GTTTCGTCCA TCACCTTGAA GAAAATCTCG AAGCCAACAT CGACGATGCC
    38041 GGACGGCGAA AGCCCCTGCC CCAACCCCGT TGCCTGGCCT GCAATCTGCC GCAGGGACGC
    38101 ATAGATGGAC GACGCGAAAT TCGGGCCGTT GGTCAGCAGC CACCAGAAGA AGCCGGTGAA
    38161 GATGGTGAAC CGCACGAACT CGGCGAAGAA CTCGCCAATG TCGGCCTTGC GCAGTGCCAT
    38221 CATGCCGAAG GTCCAGACCA TGCTAATCAC GGTCAAGGTC CAGAACAGCC AGGTTGCGGC
    38281 GTTCTGGACG ACAGTGGCCC AGCCGCTCGC GGCGTTCTGG TAGCGCTGCA ATACGTTGTC
    38341 GAGGATGCCC GAATTGTCGA TTTGGGCGTA TGCCGCTACC GGCATCAAGG CCAGCATCAG
    38401 GACCGCGAGC GCGGCAGCTC TAGTCTGGAT TTTCATACGT CATCACCACT CTTTCTTTTC
    38461 GCTGGGCTTG AAGCCTCCCG GTTCTCCGCG CGGGCACTTC TTCAACAGCT CCGCGCGTTG
    38521 AGCGGCATCC GTGACCTTCG GCAGATCGGC GCAGGTCAGC TTGTCGGTGT CGGGCTTGTT
    38581 GTCGCAGCCT GCCAGGCTGG CCGCCATGAC GGCGGCCAGC GCGGCAACTG CGATGAAGTT
    38641 GGATTTCTTC ATCGCGCCTC CCCTCACCAG GTCTTAGACG GGCTTGCGCG GTACGAACCC
    38701 TCGCGCAGCT TCGCGCCCGC AGCGTCCTGC TGGGCCTGCC GGTCCTGCTG GGCCTGCATC
    38761 TGCGTGGCGA TGGCGTTCTG CTGCGCAAGC AGAAGGCCAC GGATTTGCAT GAGCTGGTTG
    38821 GCCTGCTGGC TGGCGAACTG GTTGGCGTAG CCGAGGGCTT CCAACTGGCC CTGCGCCGTC
    38881 GTCGCCTTGC CCTTCAATTG CTCCAGCGTG GCGGCGTCGG ACTTGAGGTT GCTCTGCTGC
    38941 TGATCGAGGC CACGGAACAG CGCATCGTTG GCCTTTTTCT GCGATTCGGA CGCCAGGCGG
    39001 CGGTTCTCTT CCATCGCCTT GCGCTCGCTT TCCGAGCAGC CCGACAGGGA GAAGCACGGC
    39061 GACCCCTTGT AGTAGGACAC GTCCTTGAAC TTGCCCAGGT AAGCGTCGAT GCTGCCCGCC
    39121 TGGTTCTTGT AGTAGTTCAG GGTATCAACG GCGCTCATCA GGCCGTTGAT GGTGGACTGC
    39181 GCCTGGTCCC ACACGTAGGC GGCCGGGGCC ACCGTGTTTT GCAGCATGTT TTCGTACTGC
    39241 TGCAACTGCG TCCGGTATTC CTCGATTTGC TTCTGGACCT GCGCAACCTG CTGAATCGCG
    39301 GTGACAGTGG TTTGTGACAG GTTGGTGCCG TCGATGACCG GAATGCCCGC TTGCGCAGGC
    39361 GTGACCGCCA AGGTGCCGAC CGAGAGGGCC AGCACCAGAG CTACTTTAGC GGCTAAAACA
    39421 TTCTTAGCGA GCTTCTTCAT AAGTTACTCC TTGGAGTTAA TAGTCAAACG CCTGGTAGGG
    39481 CTTAGAAAAC GTCATGTCTT TCGTGACAAT GACGTTGAAG CGATAGCCCG GACGGATTTC
    39541 CAGCGTCGGC GCGATATTCA AGTTTTTGGC GATCATCTGC GCCGTTACTT GGCCGAGCTG
    39601 TTGACCCAAC GCTTCACTCA TCGCGGAACC CGCGTCTTGT CGTCCGTAAC CGCTGTTGCT
    39661 GTTGCCACGG TCCTGACTCA AGCTGATGCC CGCAACGACG CCCGACATGA GGAATGCCGA
    39721 TGCGAAGGTG CGGAAGTAGT GGTTGTTGAC CTTGTCGTTG AAGCCTGCAT ACCCAGCGCT
    39781 ATCGCCGCCC GGCATGGCCC CAATGTCCAT TGCCTTGCCG TCGGGGAAGA TGATGCGCTG
    39841 CCATGCCACC AGAACGCGCT TCTGCCCGTA GGCCACATCG TTCGAGTAGC TGCCCACCAG
    39901 GCGCGAGCCT TGGGGGATGA GCATGTGCTT GCCGGTCGCC GTGTCGTACA CCGACTGCGA
    39961 TACCTGGGCC ATGATTTGGC CTGGCAGATC GGAGTTGATG CCCGAGATAA GCGTAGCCGG
    40021 AACGACGAAG CCAGCGCGCA GCACATAGGG CGTTGCAGGT GCTTCCGGCT GGGAGTCGAG
    40081 CCGCCAACGG TCGCCCTCGC TGCGGTTGTC GAACGACCCA TAGCCAGCGC CGCCACCACT
    40141 GCGGTTCGAG GTCTGCACGA GGGTCGGCGC ACCCGAGCCG CCCATACCGC CACCCCCTGC
    40201 CGCGCCGCCC ATCGTGCGAG CCTGCGCAAG CGCGGCCTGA TAGGCGGCGG TCGGATCGGT
    40261 GGCGCGGGCG TTCTCAGCCT GCCGACGCAG CTCCTGGATG CGCGCAAGGG TTTCCTCGCG
    40321 GCCCTGCGGA GCACCGCCGC CGGCGCTGCC CTGGCTGCGC GGCGCGTCGA TGCGCACCGT
    40381 CGTCTTGGCC TTGATCGCCT CTTCCAGCAT CTGCAACTTC GCCATGCGGA TGCGGTCCAG
    40441 GTCCTCGTTG CGCGCACCCT GCGGCGGCGT CGGGGGCTGG TCCAGGTTCT CGGGCCGTGC
    40501 GACCGTGATA GTCGTTCCCT GCGCCGGGGC TGGCGTCAGC TCCGTCGTCG GTTGCTGGGC
    40561 GGTTTGTTCC GGCGGAATCT CCAGCGGCTT GGCCTTGATG ATGCCGTCCT GCTGTTTGCC
    40621 GGCAATTTCG TCGGCAAACA TGCTGGTGCT GCCGGCCTTC TCAGCCTTCG CAGCTCCCGG
    40681 CTGGTTCTGC TGCGCAGCGC GATCCGCAGC AACCAGGGCC ATCACCAGCA GGAAGATGCC
    40741 GAGCACACCG CCGATGAGGT ACATCGGCAT GTTGTTGACG CGGCGAACCC CGCTTTTCGG
    40801 CTTGACCGCA TCTGGCGATG CGTCCGGTGC CATTTGATCT TCGCTCATTG GCTTACTCCT
    40861 TCCGAACCCA TGCGCCGGCC GGGACCATCG TGTTGTTTTG GGCGAGGTAG GCGCGCGTGA
    40921 GCGATTGAGA GCCGACCATG ACGGTCAGGC GATACAGGTT GCTGTCGCTG AATTGGTCCA
    40981 GCACGTAGCG CAGCGGATAG CCGCCCTGGG CTTGCGGCGT TGCCGGCTTC GCAGCGGCCG
    41041 AGGACGCAGC AGCCGGAGCT GCGGCCGCGT TGCCGTCGGG CTTGTACTCC ATGACAGCAT
    41101 AGCCCTGGGC GCGAAGGTCA GTGACCAGGG CAATGCCGAA CGGATCGGGC GTAGCCTGCT
    41161 GCAATTCCAG CTTGGTTTGC GCCGGCGGGT AGAGCTTGAC GAGCTGCTTC ACCGCGTCGG
    41221 TCGCAATGGT CTGGTTGTAG GCGGCCGGCG CGTCCTGGAC GAAGCTGCCG TACTTGGAGG
    41281 TCGCGCAGCC GGCCAACGTG GCCGCGAGTG CGATGACGGT CAGAATCTTA CGCATGGTTT
    41341 AGTTCCCCCT TGAAATGGTC ACGCGGTCCT GGCTGCTGCC CACGCCCGCG ATGAGGATGG
    41401 CCTTGTCGAA AATCGTATCG ACGATGTAGC GGTCGCCCTG GACCCGGTAG TTGACCATCA
    41461 CCGTTTCATC GTCGGAGAAC AGGCCGCCCT CCCTGCGAAC GACCAGGAGC GTCGGCGCTT
    41521 CGGTCTGTTC CATCGAGTGC GGCATCTGGA TGATGGTTTT CTTGCCGTCG TTGTAGACGC
    41581 GCACCGGCTT CCACGACGTG GACCCGCTGA CGGAGTAGTT GAAGCTCAGG TTGCCCAGGT
    41641 ACTCGCCGGT CTGCGGAATG GTTTTCTCGA CGCGATCCCG CTGTTCGCGG TTCTTGATGG
    41701 CGTCCCACTT CGCAAGGGCA TCTTCCGGGT AGGTGAACGA CACCTGCGGC ATGTACTGCG
    41761 TGCGATGCGA GCGCAGGCGC ATGTGGTAGC TGCGGCGGTC CGTGGTCACG ACCAGGCTGG
    41821 TTTCCAGGCC CACATCCATC GGCTTGATGA TGAGGTGCTG GGTTTCGTTC GCGCCGCTGC
    41881 CGGTAATGGC CGGCTCGACC GTCCAACGGG CGGTGTCGCC CAGGTTGATC GAGTTGACTT
    41941 GCTCGCCGGG TTGCAGGGCC ACGTCGCACA CTTGCAGCAC GGCGCATACG ATGCTCGGCT
    42001 GCTGCGCGCC GAACAGGAAG CGCACCGAAC CACCGGGGCC GGCCACCGGC CGCATGCCGG
    42061 CGGTACCCGC CTCCCACTTC TTGGCGATGG CGATGGCCGC CCGCTCTTGC GCGGTCAGCT
    42121 CCGGGTTCTT GCCGGAAAAA TAGAGGTCAG TCAGGTCCGC GCCGGGATCG GCGGCAAATG
    42181 CAGGCACGCT AACGGACGCG GCCAGGACCA AAGCAAACAG TTCCTTTTTC ATAATTCAGT
    42241 GCCTCACAGA AGTCTCGACC AGGAGAAGTC CCGGACGTAG ATCCCGGCCG GGTTGTTTCG
    42301 CAGTTGTTCT TCCTTGGTGT CCGCCGTCGG CTCGACGACG TAGACCGTCA CCAAGGCCCG
    42361 CATGCGCACG GGCTGGCCTT TCACCACGCC TTGCCTGTCG CGCGTCGTCT CGACCCAATC
    42421 GACCTGCCAG GTGTCGGGCG TCTGCGGGAT TACGGAAGTG ATTTCGGTGC TGACCGTTTC
    42481 GACGGCCGCG CGAGCGAACG GGCTGGCGTC GGCGGTGCCG TTGAGCCATT CGTTCATCTT
    42541 GGCGGTGGCC GGGTCATTCG GCCCGAGCTT GGCATAGAGG CGGTAGACGG CCTTGCGCTG
    42601 CAAAGCTACG TCCGGCGTCA CCAGGCGAGC ATCGCCGACG AACTCAGCCA CCGAGGCGTG
    42661 AATGACACGC GGATCGGCTT TCGACGCCCT GGTCATCGGC CCCACGGCGG CCGTCTGCCC
    42721 GAGCTTGTCT ACCTCGTAGA CATAGGGCAC GAACTTCGAC TGGCTGCCGA TGTGGATGAT
    42781 GCCGCCGACC GCCGCGAGGA CGATCATCAG CGAAAGGATG CCGACAACCT GCCAGGTCTG
    42841 CTTTTGCGAC ACAACGGAAC CAACGTGGTC GTTCCAGGTG CGCCGCGCCG TCAGGTACGG
    42901 GTTGTCGGTT TGCGGGCCGG TCGCGGCCGG CGTCGCCGCT GCTGCGGCCG TTGCGGGCTT
    42961 CTTCTTGAAG ATCAAGCCCT TGATCGTGTC TGCAAAACTC ATGCTGCCTC CAGGTATTCA
    43021 TCAAGGGCGA GGCCCCGGCC ACGCAGCCAT TCATCCACCC ACTGGTCGCC GAACTTGGCT
    43081 TCCAGGTTCT TGATGATGGC GACGGATTCC TTGTCGGATG CGCCGACGAA CGCGAGCGCG
    43141 AGCGGGCCAA GTGCCAGGTC GTAGAGACGG CGGCCGTTTT CCGACACGTA GTAGTACTGA
    43201 CGCTTGGGAA CGGCCTGGGC CAGAATCTCG ATCTGGCGAG CGTTCAGGCC CATGCGGCGG
    43261 TACAGGGCCG CCGTGTCCTC ATCCCTGGCG TAAATATTCG GCAGGAAAAT CTTGGTCGCG
    43321 GTCGATTCCA CGATCACGTC CAGGATGCCG CTGTTGGCGG CGTCGGACAG GCTCTGCGTT
    43381 GCCATCAGCA CAAGGCAGTT GGCCTTACGC AGCACCTTGA GCCATTCCCT GATCTTCGCG
    43441 CGGAATGCCG GGTGGCCGAG CATCAACCAG GCTTCGTCCA GGATGATGAC GGCCGGCTGG
    43501 CCCGTCAGGG CGCGCTCGAT ACGGCGGAAC AGGTAGAGCA ACACAGGCAG GGCGAATTTC
    43561 TCGCCGAGGT TCATCAGCTC TTCGATCTCG AACACTGTAA AGTCGGACAG CGCCAAGCCG
    43621 TCCTCTTCGG CGTCGAGCAG ATGGCCCATT GCGCCATCGA CGGTGTACTG GCGGATCGCC
    43681 TCGCGGATCG CCTCATCCTG AATCGTCACG CTGAACTCGG AGAGCGTGCG CGCGCCGCTG
    43741 GCGTGCATGC TCATGATCGC GTTGCCGATT TCGTTGCGCT GGGCCGGGGT CGTTTCGACG
    43801 CCGTTCAACG CCAGGATGGT GTCGATCCAC TCCATCGCCC AAGCACGGTC GCCCTTGGTG
    43861 CTCAGGAACT GCAACGGGCA GAACGCCAGG CGTTCGTCGT CGGCCGCCAC GGTGAAGTGC
    43921 AGGCCGCTGG TGCCCTTCGT GGCCGCACGG ATGCCGGCGG CCAGCGGGTA CATCGACATG
    43981 CCCTTGTCAA AGGCGAAGAT CGACATGCCG GCATAGCGAC GGAGCTGCGC GGCGAGGATC
    44041 GCCAGGTGCG TCGATTTACC TGCGCCGGTC GGCCCGAACA TAAAGGTGTG GCCGAGGTCG
    44101 CGCACGTGCA GGTTCAGCCG GAACGGCGTT GATCCTTGCG TGACGCAGTG CATGAGCGCC
    44161 GGCGACAGCG GCGGGTACAT CGGGCATGGC GCGTTCGCGT TGCCGGTCCA GATGGTGCTG
    44221 GTCGGCAGCA GGTCGGCCAG GTTCATCGTG TTGATGAGCG GCCGGCGGAC GTTTTCCACG
    44281 CCGTGGCCCG GCAAACTACC AAGGAAGGCG TCCAGGGTGT TGATGGACTC GATGCGCGCG
    44341 GCAAAGCCCA ACCGGTTGAC GGCCTTTTCA ACATCGCGGG CCGCAGCTTC CAGGCGCGTG
    44401 CGGTCCTCAT CCATCAGCAC GACGACGCTG GTGTAGTAGC CCACGGCCAC GATGCCGCTG
    44461 TTGACTTCGG CAATGGCCGC CTCAGCATCG GCCACCATCG AAAGCGCGTC CTGATCGACC
    44521 GGGCCGGTGT TCGTGTTGAA CACCTGGTCG AAGAAGCCGC GAATCTTCTG CCGCCACTTC
    44581 TTGCGGAACT TGTCGAGGTG CTTCACGGCT TCGTGCTGGT CCATGAAGAT GAACCGGCTC
    44641 GACCACCGAT ACTCGCAGGG CAGCTCGCCG AGCGCCGTCA GGATGCCGGG ATAGGACTCC
    44701 AAGGGGAAGC CTTCGAGAGC GACCACCTGG ACGAACTTGC GGCCGACCTT GGGCACTACC
    44761 CCGCCCCACA TTTCCTGTCC GCCGACCAGG GCGTCCAGGT ACATCGGGTT GCTGGGGAGC
    44821 TGCACCGGAT GGTGCAGGCC CGTCACGCAG AATTGCAGCC AGCGCAGGAA GTCGTCATGC
    44881 GTGACGGTCG TGCCGTCCTC GTTGACGATC TTGTGCCCCT TCAAGCGAGT GAGCGACACG
    44941 GCCGACGACA GGCGCGACTC GATGCTGCGC ACGTCACGCT TGAATTGGTC GATGAGGCCC
    45001 CGCGTGCGCG CCTTGCGATC CGGTGCGGTC GCGTCGTCGT CAAACATCAG CTCGACGAAC
    45061 TTGCGCTGGG CGAGCAGCGG CGGGAACCAG GTCAAGGTGA GGACGAAATA GCCCTCGTAC
    45121 ATCGTTCCCA GGCTCTCGAA ATGCCGCCGG CGCTCTTCTT CAATCGCTGC CGTCAGACGG
    45181 TCAGGGAACG CCGACAGGCC CCGCTCCGCG TAGTTCGGAG CAGGACGCCG CACGGCGTCC
    45241 ACATGGATCA TCCACCCACT TCCCAGGCCC GCGAGGGCCT GGTTGATGCG GGCGGACACT
    45301 ACTTCGCGCT GCTGGTCGGT GCTGCTTGCG TTGTCATCGC CCTTGTACAG CCAGGCAGCC
    45361 ATAAAGCTGC CGTTCTTGCC CACGATTACG CCGTCATCGA CGACAGCGGC GTAGTTGAGC
    45421 AGATCGGCCA GGCCGGCGTC CTTGGAACGA TGCTTTTTCA GTTTCAGTTC GGCATCGACC
    45481 GCGCGGATGC GGGCAAAGAG GATGAACAAC AGAAGCGCGC CGAGGCCCGC GATTGCAATC
    45541 GCAATTGCTT GGATCATCGG TATTGCTTCC CTTGGCTATT GGTGTTCTCG CGGAACGGGG
    45601 TCGAGCGGGC CGGGTAATAC GGCTTGTACC GGCGGTGACG CAGGTACACG AACCGCATCT
    45661 TCGGATCGGC CTTCGCCATG ATTCGGAACG CATAGAGCGC CCCGAACCAC AGGATCAGAC
    45721 CGACCACGGT GGCCCGCAGC TCTTGGGCGC TGAAAATCAG CGCAAACGCC ATCAGGCCCG
    45781 AGAACATCAC CAGTTCACGA TCACCACCCA TGAACAGGTT TTCTCGGTTG CCTGCGCGAC
    45841 GGATGGGGAT CGTGCGCAGA GCCATGATTA GGCGAGCCGT CCAGCCGCTA CCGCACGCAC
    45901 GGCATCCGCC GCCGCGACTT GCACCTGGTG CAGCGCCCCG TTGCCGAGGG CCGCGATTTC
    45961 GGCNNNNNNN NNNNNNNNNN NNNNNNNNNN NNNNNNNNNN NNNNNNNNNN NNNNNNNNNN
    46021 NNNNNNNNNN NNNNNNNNNN NNNNNNNNNN NNNNNNNNNN NNNNNNNNNN NNNNNNNNNN
    46081 NNNNNNNNNN NNNNNNNNNN NNNNNNNNNN NNNNNNNNNN NNNNNNNNNN NNNNNNNNNN
    46141 NNNNNNNNNN NNNNNNNNNN NNNNNNNNNN NNNNNNNNNN NNNNNNNNNN NNNNNNNGGC
    46201 CATCGCCGGA TGCGCGGATA ACGCGAGAGC GAGAACGAAG AACACGGCAA GGTAGAACAA
    46261 AATGCCGCGA TTCATGGTCA GACGGAACGG AACAGCCGTT GTCATTGGAA ATACTCCTTA
    46321 CAGGGTTTTG GTGATGTACT GGCCGTTCTC GTAACCAAGA ACTTCGAGAA TTTCTTGCAC
    46381 TCGACGGCCG CTAGGGGTCC TGGCGATATG GACGACCACA TGAACCGCCT CGCCAATCAG
    46441 CGGCTCAATG GGTTTCGGTG AATCCGGGTG CATGCTGATA AGCATGGCGA GCCGGCTCAG
    46501 GCCCGCTTTG GGGTTGTTTG CGTGCAGGGT GGCGGCACCT CCTTCATGCC CGGTGTTCCA
    46561 GGCCATCAAC AGATCAAGGG CTTCGGGGCC ACGTACCTCA CCGACCAGGA TGCGGTCGGG
    46621 GCGCATACGC AGCGTTGTCT TGAGCAGCAG CGTCATCGAG ACGTCGATGC TGGTGTGGTA
    46681 TTGGACGGCG TTCTCTGCGG CGCACTGGAT TTCGCCGGTG TCCTCGATGA TGACGACGCG
    46741 CTCAGACGGG TTGAAGGCGA CCATTTCATT GATGATCGCG TTGACGAGCG TGGTCTTGCC
    46801 CGAGCCAGTA CCGCCAATGA CGAGGATGTT TCGATGCGCC GCGACGGCGC TTTTAATGAC
    46861 CTCGTATTGC TCGCGGGTCA TGATGCCCGC CTCGACGTAC TGTTCCAGCG TGAAGATGGC
    46921 GACCGCGCGC TTGCGGATCG CAAAGGTTGG CGCGGCCACG ACCGGCGGCA ATTGGCCGGC
    46981 AAAGCGGCTG CCATCCAAGG GGAACTCGCC TTCCAGGATG GGCGAATGCC GCGTGACCTC
    47041 TTTGCCGTGG AATCCGGCCA CCGTTTCTAT AATCGCCTGC GACTGGCTGG GCCGCATGTC
    47101 GCAGATGTAC CGCATCGGCT CGCCAAGGCG TTCGTGCCAC ACCTTGCCGT CCGCGTTGAG
    47161 CATGACTTCA ACGGTTTTCG GGTCGTTGAG CGCGGCCAAC AGGTCCGCAC CCATGTCGCG
    47221 TTCCAGCTTG CGCTTGGCCC GCTCCTTGAT GGTCTGAAAC TCTTCTTTCC CGCTCACTTT
    47281 TCAGTAACCC CTACGCAACA AATCATTAGC AACATTATCG CACAGGCAAA CGATATACCG
    47341 AAAGTGTTTA GCCTGCAAGA CAAACAGCTA ATCGAACCGC ACGACGTAGG GGTTCTGATA
    47401 GAAAACAACT GTCAAAGCGC ACCCGCCCGA TGCCATTCGC GGCACGGCTT CCGTTGAGGA
    47461 TGTCGATATG ATGCGCGAGC CGACGGCCCG CAGAGAAGGG GCCGTTTTAG CGGCTAAAGA
    47521 AGGAAGTGCA AGCCCTAACC CTTGGCGTCA GAGCCTTCCA CGCAGCTTTT TTCGGGTGTC
    47581 GTCGCCCCAT TTCTTTACGA TAAACGCCTT ATGTGACGGC AAAACCACAC TGATGCGTTC
    47641 GTATCCGGGC GGCACGCTGC TCTTGAAAGG ATGACCCGCA ATCTCCGCGA GTGCCTCGCG
    47701 GTCAAGGTCG GTGGACTCCA GGAGAAGAGG TAGGGGAGTT TCCAGGGCGT CGGCAATGGC
    47761 CTCCATCACC TTCAACGAGG GGTTGGCCTT ACCGTTGGTT AAGTCTGATA AAAACGAAAT
    47821 TGAAACCCCT GCCCTCTCCG ACAGCTCATG TTTCGTCATG CCCCGCTCAT CGAGCAGACG
    47881 AAGGATGTTG GTGAAAAATA TCTGGTTGTA CACAGCGGAA GCCGCCCCTC GCACCTTTGG
    47941 TCGCGGCCCG CAAAATTTTA GCCGCTAAAG TTCTTGACAG CGGAACCAAT GTTTAGCTAA
    48001 ACTAGAGTCT CCTTTCTCAA GGAGACTTTC GATATGAGCC ATAATCAGTT CCAGTTTATC
    48061 GGTAATCTTA CCCGTGACAC CGAGGTACGT CATGGCAATT CTAACAAGCC GCAAGCAATT
    48121 TTCGATATAG CGGTTAATGA AGAGTGGCGC AACGATGCCG GCGACAAGCA GGAGCGCACC
    48181 GACTTCTTCC GCATCAAGTG TTTTGGCTCT CAGGCCGAGG CCCACGGCAA GTATTTGGGC
    48241 AAGGGGTCGC TGGTATTCGT GCAGGGCAAG ATTCGGAATA CCAAGTACGA GAAGGACGGC
    48301 CAGACGGTCT ACGGGACCGA CTTCATTGCC GATAAGGTGG ATTATCTGGA CACCAAGGCA
    48361 CCAGGCGGGT CAAATCAGGA ATAAGGGCAC ATTGCCCCGG CGTGAGTCGG GGCAATCCCG
    48421 CAAGGAGGGT GAATGAATCG GACGTTTGAC CGGAAGGCAT ACAGGCAAGA ACTGATCGAC
    48481 GCGGGGTTTT CCGCCGAGGA TGCCGAAACC ATCGCAAGCC GCACCGTCAT GCGTGCGCCC
    48541 CGCGAAACCT TCCAGTCCGT CGGCTCGATG GTCCAGCAAG CTACGGCCAA GATCGAGCGC
    48601 GACAGCGTGC AACTGGCTCC CCCTGCCCTG CCCGCGCCAT CGGCCGCCGT GGAGCGTTCG
    48661 CGTCGTCTCG AACAGGAGGC GGCAGGTTTG GCGAAGTCGA TGACCATCGA CACGCGAGGA
    48721 ACTATGACGA CCAAGAAGCG AAAAACCGCC GGCGAGGACC TGGCAAAACA GGTCAGCGAG
    48781 GCCAAGCAGG CCGCGTTGCT GAAACACACG AAGCAGCAGA TCAAGGAAAT GCAGCTTTCC
    48841 TTGTTCGATA TTGCGCCGTG GCCGGACACG ATGCGAGCGA TGCCAAACGA CACGGCCCGC
    48901 TCTGCCCTGT TCACCACGCG CAACAAGAAA ATCCCGCGCG AGGCGCTGCA AAACAAGGTC
    48961 ATTTTCCACG TCAACAAGGA CGTGAAGATC ACCTACACCG GCGTCGAGCT GCGGGCCGAC
    49021 GATGACGAAC TGGTGTGGCA GCAGGTGTTG GAGTACGCGA AGCGCACCCC TATCGGCGAG
    49081 CCGATCACCT TCACGTTCTA CGAGCTTTGC CAGGACCTGG GCTGGTCGAT CAATGGCCGG
    49141 TATTACACGA AGGCCGAGGA ATGCCTGTCG CGCCTACAGG CGACGGCGAT GGGCTTCACG
    49201 TCCGACCGCG TTGGGCACCT GGAATCGGTG TCGCTGCTGC ACCGCTTCCG CGTCCTGGAC
    49261 CGTGGCAAGA AAACGTCCCG TTGCCAGGTC CTGATCGACG AGGAAATCGT CGTGCTGTTT
    49321 GCTGGCGACC ACTACACGAA ATTCATATGG GAGAAGTACC GCAAGCTGTC GCCGACGGCC
    49381 CGACGGATGT TCGACTATTT CAGCTCGCAC CGGGAGCCGT ACCCGCTCAA GCTGGAAACC
    49441 TTCCGCCTCA TGTGCGGATC GGATTCCACC CGCGTGAAGA AGTGGCGCGA GCAGGTCGGC
    49501 GAAGCCTGCG AAGAGTTGCG AGGCAGCGGC CTGGTGGAAC ACGCCTGGGT CAATGATGAC
    49561 CTGGTGCATT GCAAACGCTA GGGCCTTGTG GGGTCAGTTC CGGCTGGGGG TTCAGCAGCC
    49621 AGCGCTTTAC TGGCATTTCA GGAACAAGCG GGCACTGCTC GACGCACTTG CTTCGCTCAG
    49681 TATCGCTCGG GACGCACGGC GCGCTCTACG AACTGCCGAT AAACAGAGGA TTAAAATTGA
    49741 CAATTGTGAT TAAGGCTCAG ATTCGACGGC TTGGAGCGGC CGACGTGCAG GATTTCCGCG
    49801 AGATCCGATT GTCGGCCCTG AAGAAAGCTC CAGAGATGTT CGGGTCCGTT TACGAGCACG
    49861 AGGAGAAAAA GCCCATGGAG GCGTTCGCTG AACGGTTGCG AGATGCCGTG GCATTCGGCG
    49921 CCTACATCGA CGGCGAGATC ATTGGGCTGT CGGTCTTCAA ACAGGAGGAC GGCCCCAAGG
    49981 ACGCTCACAA GGCGCATCTG TCCGGCGTTT TCGTGGAGCC CGAACAGCGA GGCCGAGGGG
    50041 TCGCCGGTAT GCTGCTGCGG GCGTTGCCGG CGGGTTTATT GCTCGTGATG ATCGTCCGAC
    50101 AGATTCCAAC GGGAATCTGG TGGATGCGCA TCTTCATCCT CGGCGCACTT AATATTTCGC
    50161 TATTCTGGAG CTTGTTGTTT ATTTCGGTCT ACCGCCTGCC GGGCGGGGTC GCGGCGACGG
    50221 TAGGCGCTGT GCAGCCGCTG ATGGTCGTGT TCATCTCTGC CGCTCTGCTA GGTAGCCCGA
    50281 TACGATTGAT GGCGGTCCTG GGGGCTATTT GCGGAACTGC GGGCGTGGCG CTGTTGGTGT
    50341 TGACACCAAA CGCAGCGCTA GATCCTGTCG GCGTCGCAGC GGGCCTGGCG GGGGCGGTTT
    50401 CCATGGCGTT CGGAACCGTG CTGACCCGCA AGTGGCAACC TCCCGTGCCT CTGCTCACCT
    50461 TTACCGCCTG GCAACTGGCG GCCGGAGGAC TTCTGCTCGT TCCAGTAGCT TTAGTGTTTG
    50521 ATCCGCCAAT CCCGATGCCT ACAGGAACCA ATGTTCTCGG CCTGGCGTGG CTCGGCCTGA
    50581 TCGGAGCGGG TTTAACCTAC TTCCTTTGGT TCCGGGGGAT CTCGCGACTC GAACCTACAG
    50641 TTGTTTCCTT ACTGGGCTTT CTCAGCCCGG GGACCGCCGT GTTGCTAGGA TGGTTGTTCT
    50701 TGGATCAGAC GCTGAGTGCG CTTCAAATCA TCGGCGTCCT GCTCGTGATC GGGAGTATCT
    50761 GGCTGGGCCA ACGTTCCAAC CGCACTCCTA GGTTAAACGC CTGGTGCTAC GCCTGAATAA
    50821 GTGATAATAA GCGGATGAAT GGCAGAAATT CGAAAGCAAA TTCGACCCGG TCGTCGGTTC
    50881 AGGGCAGGGT CGTTAAATAG CCGCTTATGT CTATTGCTGG TTTACCGGTT TATTGACTAC
    50941 CGGAAGCAGT GTGACCGTGT GCTTCTCAAA TGCCTGAGGC CAGTTTGCTC AGGCTCTCCC
    51001 CGTGGAGGTA ATAATTGACG ATATGATCAT TTATTCTGCC TCCCAGAGCC TGATAAAAAC
    51061 GGTGAATCCG TTAGCGAGGT GCCGCCGGCT TCCATTCAGG TCGAGGTGGC CCGGCTCCAT
    51121 GCACCGCGAC GCAACGCGGG GAGGCAGACA AGGTATAGGG CGGCGAGGCG GCTACAGCCG
    51181 ATAGTCTGGA ACAGCGCACT TACGGGTTGC TGCGCAACCC AAGTGCTACC GGCGCGGCAG
    51241 CGTGACCCGT GTCGGCGGCT CCAACGGCTC GCCATCGTCC AGAAAACACG GCTCATCGGG
    51301 CATCGGCAGG CGCTGCTGCC CGCGCCGTTC CCATTCCTCC GTTTCGGTCA AGGCTGGCAG
    51361 GTCTGGTTCC ATGCCCGGAA TGCCGGGCTG GCTGGGCGGC TCCTCGCCGG GGCCGGTCGG
    51421 TAGTTGCTGC TCGCCCGGAT ACAGGGTCGG GATGCGGCGC AGGTCGCCAT GCCCCAACAG
    51481 CGATTCGTCC TGGTCGTCGT GATCAACCAC CACGGCGGCA CTGAACACCG ACAGGCGCAA
    51541 CTGGTCGCGG GGCTGGCCCC ACGCCACGCG GTCATTGACC ACGTAGGCCG ACACGGTGCC
    51601 GGGGCCGTTG AGCTTCACGA CGGAGATCCA GCGCTCGGCC ACCAAGTCCT TGACTGCGTA
    51661 TTGGACCGTC CGCAAAGAAC GTCCGATGAG CTTGGAAAGT GTCTTCTGGC TGACCACCAC
    51721 GGCGTTCTGG TGGCCCATCT GCGCCACGAG GTGATGCAGC AGCATTGCCG CCGTGGGTTT
    51781 CCTCGCAATA AGCCCGGCCC ACGCCTCATG CGCTTTGCGT TCCGTTTGCA CCCAGTGACC
    51841 GGGCTTGTTC TTGGCTTGAA TGCCGATTTC TCTGGACTGC GTGGCCATGC TTATCTCCAT
    51901 GCGGTAGGGG TGCCGCACGG TTGCGGCACC ATGCGCAATC AGCTGCAACT TTTCGGCAGC
    51961 GCGACAACAA TTATGCGTTG CGTAAAAGTG GCAGTCAATT ACAGATTTTC TTTAACCTAC
    52021 GCAATGAGCT ATTGCGGGGG GTGCCGCAAT GAGCTGTTGC GTACCCCCCT TTTTTAAGTT
    52081 GTTGATTTTT AAGTCTTTCG CATTTCGCCC TATATCTAGT TCTTTGGTGC CCAAAGAAGG
    52141 GCACCCCTGC GGGGTTCCCC CACGCCTTCG GCGCGGCTCC CCCTCCGGCA AAAAGTGGCC
    52201 CCTCCGGGGC TTGTTGATCG ACTGCGCGGC CTTCGGCCTT GCCCAAGGTG GCGCTGCCCC
    52261 CTTGGAACCC CCGCACTCGC CGCCGTGAGG CTCGGGGGGC AGGCGGGCGG GCTTCGCCCT
    52321 TCGACTGCCC CCACTCGCAT AGGCTTGGGT CGTTCCAGGC GCGTCAAGGC CAAGCCGCTG
    52381 CGCGGTCGCT GCGCGAGCCT TGACCCGCCT TCCACTTGGT GTCCAACCGG CAAGCGAAGC
    52441 GCGCAGGCCG CAGGCCGGAG GCTTTTCCCC AGAGAAAATT AAAAAAATTG ATGGGGCAAG
    52501 GCCGCAGGCC GCGCAGTTGG AGCCGGTGGG TATGAATTCG AATTCCTGCC GACATGGAAG
    52561 CCATCACAAA CGGCATGATG AACCTGAATC GCCAGCGGCA TCAGCACCTT GTCGCCTTGC
    52621 GTATAATATT TGCCCATGGA CGCACACCGT GGAAACGGAT GAAGGCACGA ACCCAGTTGA
    52681 CATAAGCCTG TTCGGTTaaa gataccaggc gtttccccct ggcggctccc tcgtgcgctc
    52741 tcctgttcct gcctttcggt ttaccggtgt cattccgctg ttatggccgc gtttgtctca
    52801 ttccacgcct gacactcagt tccgggtagg cagttcgctc caagctggac tgtatgcacg
    52861 aaccccccgt tcagtccgac cgctgcgcct tatccggtaa ctatcgtctt gagtccaacc
    52921 cggaaagaca tgcaaaagca ccactggcag cagccactgg taattgattt agaggagtta
    52981 gtcttgaagt catgcgccgg ttaaggctaa actgaaagga caagttttgg tgactgcgct
    53041 cctccaagcc agttacctcg gttcaaagag ttggtagctc agagaacctt cgaaaaaccg
    53101 ccctgcaagg cggttttttc gttttcagag caagagatta cgcgcagacc aaaacgatct
    53161 caagaagatc atcttattaa tcagataaaa tatttctaga tttcagtgca atttatctct
    53221 tcaaatgtag cacctgaagt cagccccata cgatataagt tgtaattctc atgttagtca
    53281 tgccccgcgc ccaccggaag gagctgactg ggttgaaggc tctcaagggc atcggtcgag
    53341 atcccggtgc ctaatgagtg agctaactta cattaattgc gttgcgcgat cgtcttgcct
    53401 tgctcgtcgg tgatgtactt acagctcgaa gtgcctcttc ttgatggagc gcatggggac
    53461 gtgcttggca atcacgcgca ccccccggcc gttttagcgg ctaaaaaagt catggctctg
    53521 ccctcgggcg gaccacgccc atcatgacct tgccaagctc gtcctgcttc tcttcgatct
    53581 tcgccagcag ggcgaggatc gtggcatcac cgaaccgcgc cgtgcgcggg tcgtcggtga
    53641 gccagagttt cagcaggccg cccaggcggc ccaggtcgcc attgatgcgg gccagctcgc
    53701 ggacgtgctc atagtccacg acgcccgtga ttttgtagcc ctggccgacg gccagcaggt
    53761 aggccgacag gctcatgccg gccgccgccg ccttttcctc aatcgctctt cgttcgtctg
    53821 gaaggcagta caccttgata ggtgggctgc ccttcctggt tggcttggtt tcatcagcca
    53881 tccgcttgcc ctcatctgtt acgccggcgg tagccggcca gcctcgcaga gcaggattcc
    53941 cgttgagcac cgccaggtgc gaataaggga cagtgaagaa ggaacacccg ctcgcgggtg
    54001 ggcctacttc acctatcctg cccggctgac gccgttggat acaccaagga aagtctacac
    54061 gaaccctttg gcaaaatcct gtatatcgtg cgaaaaagga tggatatacc gaaaaaatcg
    54121 ctataatgac cccgaagcag ggttatgcag cggaagatat cgatgcataa tgtgcctgtc
    54181 aaatggacga agcagggatt ctgcaaaccc tatgctactc cgtcaagccg tcaattgtct
    54241 gattcgttac caattatgac aacttgacgg ctacatcatt cactttttct tcacaaccgg
    54301 cacggaactc gctcgggctg gccccggtgc attttttaaa tacccgcgag aaatagagtt
    54361 gatcgtcaaa accaacattg cgaccgacgg tggcgatagg catccgggtg gtgctcaaaa
    54421 gcagcttcgc ctggctgata cgttggtcct cgcgccagct taagacgcta atccctaact
    54481 gctggcggaa aagatgtgac agacgcgacg gcgacaagca aacatgctgt gcgacgctgg
    54541 cgatatcaaa attgctgtct gccaggtgat cgctgatgta ctgacaagcc tcgcgtaccc
    54601 gattatccat cggtggatgg agcgactcgt taatcgcttc catgcgccgc agtaacaatt
    54661 gctcaagcag atttatcgcc agcagctccg aatagcgccc ttccccttgc ccggcgttaa
    54721 tgatttgccc aaacaggtcg ctgaaatgcg gctggtgcgc ttcatccggg cgaaagaacc
    54781 ccgtattggc aaatattgac ggccagttaa gccattcatg ccagtaggcg cgcggacgaa
    54841 agtaaaccca ctggtgatac cattcgcgag cctccggatg acgaccgtag tgatgaatct
    54901 ctcctggcgg gaacagcaaa atatcacccg gtcggcaaac aaattctcgt ccctgatttt
    54961 tcaccacccc ctgaccgcga atggtgagat tgagaatata acctttcatt cccagcggtc
    55021 ggtcgataaa aaaatcgaga taaccgttgg cctcaatcgg cgttaaaccc gccaccagat
    55081 gggcattaaa cgagtatccc ggcagcaggg gatcattttg cgcttcagcc atacttttca
    55141 tactcccgcc attcagagaa gaaaccaatt gtccatattg catcagacat tgccgtcact
    55201 gcgtctttta ctggctcttc tcgctaacca aaccggtaac cccgcttatt aaaagcattc
    55261 tgtaacaaag cgggaccaaa gccatgacaa aaacgcgtaa caaaagtgtc tataatcacg
    55321 gcagaaaagt ccacattgat tatttgcacg gcgtcacact ttgctatgcc atagcatttt
    55381 tatccataag attagcggat cctacctgac gctttttatc gcaactctct actgtttctc
    55441 catacccgtt tttttgggct agccctgtag aaaccataca gaaacagagg agatattaca
    55501 tatgagccac atcctgcgag ccgccgtatt ggcggcgatg ctgttgccgt tgccgtccat
    55561 ggcccagacc aatccgtatg cgcgcggtcc gaatccgaca gccgccagtt tggaagcgag
    55621 cgctggtcca ttcaccgttc gctcctttac cgtgagtaga ccgagcggtt atggcgctgg
    55681 caccgtttac tatccaacaa atgctggggg taccgtgggc gccatagcca tagttcccgg
    55741 gtatacggca cggcagtcat caattaaatg gtggggaccg cgtctggcat cccacggttt
    55801 cgtagtaatt acaattgaca caaattccac gttagaccag ccaGAAagtc ggagttcgca
    55861 acaaatggcc gcgctgcgcc aggtggcgtc gttaaacggt acaagtagca gcccgattta
    55921 cggaaaggtc gataccgctc gtatgggtgt tatggggtgg agtatgggag gtggaggctc
    55981 cctgatctct gctgctaaca acccttcgct gaaagcagcg gcgcctcaag caccatggCA
    56041 Ctcttcgaca aattttagtt ctgtaactgt gcccacgctg atcttcgcat gtgaaaacga
    56101 tagtatagcc ccggtcaact cttcagcact tcctatctat gattctatgt caCAGaacgc
    56161 taagcagttt ctcgaaatta aGggtggctc acattcctgt gcgaatagcg gcaattctaa
    56221 ccaagcatta atcggaaaaa aaggcgttgc atggatgaaa cgttttatgg acaatgatac
    56281 taggtattct acttttgcct gcgagaaccc gaatagcacc GCAgtgtctg attttcgtac
    56341 agcgaattgc agcctcgagc accaccacca ccaccactga atccgtaatc ggggaaatgt
    56401 gcgcggaacc cctatttgtt tatttttcta aatacattca aatatgtatc cgctcatgag
    56461 acaataaccc tgataaatgc ttcaataata ttgaaaaagg aagagtatga gtattcaaca
    56521 tttccgtgtc gcccttattc ccttttttgc ggcattttgc cttcctgttt ttgctcaccc
    56581 agaaacgctg gtgaaagtaa aagatgctga agatcagttg ggtgcacgag tgggttacat
    56641 cgaactggat ctcaacagcg gtaagatcct tgagagtttt cgccccgaag aacgttttcc
    56701 aatgatgagc acttttaaag ttctgctatg tggcgcggta ttatcccgta ttgacgccgg
    56761 gcaagagcaa ctcggtcgcc gcatacacta ttctcagaat gacttggttg agtactcacc
    56821 agtcacagaa aagcatctta cggatggcat gacagtaaga gaattatgca gtgctgccat
    56881 aaccatgagt gataacactg cggccaactt acttctgaca acgatcggag gaccgaagga
    56941 gctaaccgct tttttgcaca acatggggga tcatgtaact cgccttgatc gttgggaacc
    57001 ggagctgaat gaagccatac caaacgacga gcgtgacacc acgatgcctg tagcaatggc
    57061 aacaacgttg cgcaaactat taactggcga actacttact ctagcttccc ggcaacaatt
    57121 aatagactgg atggaggcgg ataaagttgc aggaccactt ctgcgctcgg cccttccggc
    57181 tggctggttt attgctgata aatctggagc cggtgagcgt gggtctcgcg gtatcattgc
    57241 agcactgggg ccagatggta agccctcccg tatcgtagtt atctacacga cggggagtca
    57301 ggcaactatg gatgaacgaa atagacagat cgctgagata ggtgcctcac tgattaagca
    57361 ttggtaactg tccctccttg acactgaatt tagcatgtga tataattaac ttaatatttc
    57421 acagaattcc atactagaga aagaggagaa atactagatg gtgagcaagg gcgaggagga
    57481 taacatggcc atcatcaagg agttcatgcg cttcaaggtg cacatggagg gctccgtgaa
    57541 cggccacgag ttcgagatcg agggcgaggg cgagggccgc ccctacgagg gcacccagac
    57601 cgccaagctg aaggtgacca agggtggccc cctgcccttc gcctgggaca tcctgtcccc
    57661 tcagttcatg tacggctcca aggcctacgt gaagcacccc gccgacatcc ccgactactt
    57721 gaagctgtcc ttccccgagg gcttcaagtg ggagcgcgtg atgaacttcg aggacggcgg
    57781 cgtggtgacc gtgacccagg actcctccct gcaggacggc gagttcatct acaaggtgaa
    57841 gctgcgcggc accaacttcc cctccgacgg ccccgtaatg cagaagaaga ccatgggctg
    57901 ggaggcctcc tccgagcgga tgtaccccga ggacggcgcc ctgaagggcg agatcaagca
    57961 gaggctgaag ctgaaggacg gcggccacta cgacgctgag gtcaagacca cctacaaggc
    58021 caagaagccc gtgcagctgc ccggcgccta caacgtcaac atcaagttgg acatcacctc
    58081 ccacaacgag gactacacca tcgtggaaca gtacgaacgc gccgagggcc gccactccac
    58141 cggcggcatg gacgaactgt acaagtaaCG TAAACTGT
//
